# Supplementary material for: Comprehensive deletion scan of anti-CRISPR AcrIIA4 reveals essential and dispensable domains for Cas9 inhibition
Source: bioRxiv preprint, doi:10.1101/2024.07.09.602757, version 2 (2024-10-09)
Supplement: Plasmid maps [file 602757_file03.gz › plasmid maps/MSp020 - ho-edit-directing-plasmid.gb]

LOCUS       HO_edit-directing_plasm 6375 bp ds-DNA     circular     16-MAR-2019
DEFINITION  .
COMMENT     A new nucleotide sequence entered manuallyA new nucleotide sequence
            entered manually
FEATURES             Location/Qualifiers
     misc_feature    251..1411
                     /label="2micron2_origin"
                     /ApEinfo_revcolor="#84b0dc"
                     /ApEinfo_fwdcolor="#84b0dc"
     misc_feature    1543..2403
                     /label="Amp"
                     /ApEinfo_revcolor="#75c6a9"
                     /ApEinfo_fwdcolor="#75c6a9"
     misc_feature    2558..3177
                     /label="pBR322_origin"
                     /ApEinfo_revcolor="#84b0dc"
                     /ApEinfo_fwdcolor="#84b0dc"
     primer_bind     3548..3564
                     /label="M13R"
                     /ApEinfo_revcolor="#d59687"
                     /ApEinfo_fwdcolor="#d59687"
     misc_feature    3890..3909
                     /label="gRNA target sequence"
                     /ApEinfo_revcolor="#f58a5e"
                     /ApEinfo_fwdcolor="#f58a5e"
     misc_feature    4267..4366
                     /label="repair template"
                     /ApEinfo_revcolor="#faac61"
                     /ApEinfo_fwdcolor="#faac61"
     misc_feature    complement(5156..5959)
                     /label="URA3"
                     /ApEinfo_revcolor="#75c6a9"
                     /ApEinfo_fwdcolor="#75c6a9"
ORIGIN
        1 GACGAAAGGG CCTCGTGATA CGCCTATTTT TATAGGTTAA TGTCATGATA ATAATGGTTT
       61 CTTAGTATGA TCCAATATCA AAGGAAATGA TAGCATTGAA GGATGAGACT AATCCAATTG
      121 AGGAGTGGCA GCATATAGAA CAGCTAAAGG GTAGTGCTGA AGGAAGCATA CGATACCCCG
      181 CATGGAATGG GATAATATCA CAGGAGGTAC TAGACTACCT TTCATCCTAC ATAAATAGAC
      241 GCATATAAGT ACGCATTTAA GCATAAACAC GCACTATGCC GTTCTTCTCA TGTATATATA
      301 TATACAGGCA ACACGCAGAT ATAGGTGCGA CGTGAACAGT GAGCTGTATG TGCGCAGCTC
      361 GCGTTGCATT TTCGGAAGCG CTCGTTTTCG GAAACGCTTT GAAGTTCCTA TTCCGAAGTT
      421 CCTATTCTCT AGAAAGTATA GGAACTTCAG AGCGCTTTTG AAAACCAAAA GCGCTCTGAA
      481 GACGCACTTT CAAAAAACCA AAAACGCACC GGACTGTAAC GAGCTACTAA AATATTGCGA
      541 ATACCGCTTC CACAAACATT GCTCAAAAGT ATCTCTTTGC TATATATCTC TGTGCTATAT
      601 CCCTATATAA CCTACCCATC CACCTTTCGC TCCTTGAACT TGCATCTAAA CTCGACCTCT
      661 ACATTTTTTA TGTTTATCTC TAGTATTACT CTTTAGACAA AAAAATTGTA GTAAGAACTA
      721 TTCATAGAGT GAATCGAAAA CAATACGAAA ATGTAAACAT TTCCTATACG TAGTATATAG
      781 AGACAAAATA GAAGAAACCG TTCATAATTT TCTGACCAAT GAAGAATCAT CAACGCTATC
      841 ACTTTCTGTT CACAAAGTAT GCGCAATCCA CATCGGTATA GAATATAATC GGGGATGCCT
      901 TTATCTTGAA AAAATGCACC CGCAGCTTCG CTAGTAATCA GTAAACGCGG GAAGTGGAGT
      961 CAGGCTTTTT TTATGGAAGA GAAAATAGAC ACCAAAGTAG CCTTCTTCTA ACCTTAACGG
     1021 ACCTACAGTG CAAAAAGTTA TCAAGAGACT GCATTATAGA GCGCACAAAG GAGAAAAAAA
     1081 GTAATCTAAG ATGCTTTGTT AGAAAAATAG CGCTCTCGGG ATGCATTTTT GTAGAACAAA
     1141 AAAGAAGTAT AGATTCTTTG TTGGTAAAAT AGCGCTCTCG CGTTGCATTT CTGTTCTGTA
     1201 AAAATGCAGC TCAGATTCTT TGTTTGAAAA ATTAGCGCTC TCGCGTTGCA TTTTTGTTTT
     1261 ACAAAAATGA AGCACAGATT CTTCGTTGGT AAAATAGCGC TTTCGCGTTG CATTTCTGTT
     1321 CTGTAAAAAT GCAGCTCAGA TTCTTTGTTT GAAAAATTAG CGCTCTCGCG TTGCATTTTT
     1381 GTTCTACAAA ATGAAGCACA GATGCTTCGT TCAGGTGGCA CTTTTCGGGG AAATGTGCGC
     1441 GGAACCCCTA TTTGTTTATT TTTCTAAATA CATTCAAATA TGTATCCGCT CATGAGACAA
     1501 TAACCCTGAT AAATGCTTCA ATAATATTGA AAAAGGAAGA GTATGAGTAT TCAACATTTC
     1561 CGTGTCGCCC TTATTCCCTT TTTTGCGGCA TTTTGCCTTC CTGTTTTTGC TCACCCAGAA
     1621 ACGCTGGTGA AAGTAAAAGA TGCTGAAGAT CAGTTGGGTG CACGAGTGGG TTACATCGAA
     1681 CTGGATCTCA ACAGCGGTAA GATCCTTGAG AGTTTTCGCC CCGAAGAACG TTTTCCAATG
     1741 ATGAGCACTT TTAAAGTTCT GCTATGTGGC GCGGTATTAT CCCGTATTGA CGCCGGGCAA
     1801 GAGCAACTCG GTCGCCGCAT ACACTATTCT CAGAATGACT TGGTTGAGTA CTCACCAGTC
     1861 ACAGAAAAGC ATCTTACGGA TGGCATGACA GTAAGAGAAT TATGCAGTGC TGCCATAACC
     1921 ATGAGTGATA ACACTGCGGC CAACTTACTT CTGACAACGA TCGGAGGACC GAAGGAGCTA
     1981 ACCGCTTTTT TGCACAACAT GGGGGATCAT GTAACTCGCC TTGATCGTTG GGAACCGGAG
     2041 CTGAATGAAG CCATACCAAA CGACGAGCGT GACACCACGA TGCCTGTAGC AATGGCAACA
     2101 ACGTTGCGCA AACTATTAAC TGGCGAACTA CTTACTCTAG CTTCCCGGCA ACAATTAATA
     2161 GACTGGATGG AGGCGGATAA AGTTGCAGGA CCACTTCTGC GCTCGGCCCT TCCGGCTGGC
     2221 TGGTTTATTG CTGATAAATC TGGAGCCGGT GAGCGTGGGT CTCGCGGTAT CATTGCAGCA
     2281 CTGGGGCCAG ATGGTAAGCC CTCCCGTATC GTAGTTATCT ACACGACGGG GAGTCAGGCA
     2341 ACTATGGATG AACGAAATAG ACAGATCGCT GAGATAGGTG CCTCACTGAT TAAGCATTGG
     2401 TAACTGTCAG ACCAAGTTTA CTCATATATA CTTTAGATTG ATTTAAAACT TCATTTTTAA
     2461 TTTAAAAGGA TCTAGGTGAA GATCCTTTTT GATAATCTCA TGACCAAAAT CCCTTAACGT
     2521 GAGTTTTCGT TCCACTGAGC GTCAGACCCC GTAGAAAAGA TCAAAGGATC TTCTTGAGAT
     2581 CCTTTTTTTC TGCGCGTAAT CTGCTGCTTG CAAACAAAAA AACCACCGCT ACCAGCGGTG
     2641 GTTTGTTTGC CGGATCAAGA GCTACCAACT CTTTTTCCGA AGGTAACTGG CTTCAGCAGA
     2701 GCGCAGATAC CAAATACTGT CCTTCTAGTG TAGCCGTAGT TAGGCCACCA CTTCAAGAAC
     2761 TCTGTAGCAC CGCCTACATA CCTCGCTCTG CTAATCCTGT TACCAGTGGC TGCTGCCAGT
     2821 GGCGATAAGT CGTGTCTTAC CGGGTTGGAC TCAAGACGAT AGTTACCGGA TAAGGCGCAG
     2881 CGGTCGGGCT GAACGGGGGG TTCGTGCACA CAGCCCAGCT TGGAGCGAAC GACCTACACC
     2941 GAACTGAGAT ACCTACAGCG TGAGCTATGA GAAAGCGCCA CGCTTCCCGA AGGGAGAAAG
     3001 GCGGACAGGT ATCCGGTAAG CGGCAGGGTC GGAACAGGAG AGCGCACGAG GGAGCTTCCA
     3061 GGGGGAAACG CCTGGTATCT TTATAGTCCT GTCGGGTTTC GCCACCTCTG ACTTGAGCGT
     3121 CGATTTTTGT GATGCTCGTC AGGGGGGCGG AGCCTATGGA AAAACGCCAG CAACGCGGCC
     3181 TTTTTACGGT TCCTGGCCTT TTGCTGGCCT TTTGCTCACA TGTTCTTTCC TGCGTTATCC
     3241 CCTGATTCTG TGGATAACCG TATTACCGCC TTTGAGTGAG CTGATACCGC TCGCCGCAGC
     3301 CGAACGACCG AGCGCAGCGA GTCAGTGAGC GAGGAAGCGG AAGAGCGCCC AATACGCAAA
     3361 CCGCCTCTCC CCGCGCGTTG GCCGATTCAT TAATGCAGCT GGCACGACAG GTTTCCCGAC
     3421 TGGAAAGCGG GCAGTGAGCG CAACGCAATT AATGTGAGTT ACCTCACTCA TTAGGCACCC
     3481 CAGGCTTTAC ACTTTATGCT TCCGGCTCCT ATGTTGTGTG GAATTGTGAG CGGATAACAA
     3541 TTTCACACAG GAAACAGCTA TGACCATGAT TACGCCAAGC GCGCAATTAA CCCTCACTAA
     3601 AGGGAACAAA AGCTGGAGCT TCTTTGAAAA GATAATGTAT GATTATGCTT TCACTCATAT
     3661 TTATACAGAA ACTTGATGTT TTCTTTCGAG TATATACAAG GTGATTACAT GTACGTTTGA
     3721 AGTACAACTC TAGATTTTGT AGTGCCCTCT TGGGCTAGCG GTAAAGGTGC GCATTTTTTC
     3781 ACACCCTACA ATGTTCTGTT CAAAAGATTT TGGTCAAACG CTGTAGAAGT GAAAGTTGGT
     3841 GCGCATGTTT CGGCGTTCGA AACTTCTCCG Cagtgaaaga taGGTGACCA AGAGTTGTGG
     3901 TAACAACGCG TTTTAGAgca tgcAAatGCA AGTTAAAATA aggctagtcc gttatcaact
     3961 tgaaaaagtg gcaccgagtc ggtggtgctt tttttgtttt ttatgtcttc gagtcatgta
     4021 attagttatg tcacgcttac gttcacgccc tccccccaca tccgctctaa ccgaaaagga
     4081 aggagttaga caacctgaag tctaggtccc tatttatttt tttatagtta tgttagtatt
     4141 aagaacgtta tttatatttc aaatttttct tttttttctg tacagacgcg tgtacgcatg
     4201 taacattata ctgaaaacct tgcttgagaa ggttttggga cgctcgaagg ctttaatttg
     4261 CGGCCGATTA CATACAACTT TTTAAACTAA TATACACATT TTAGCAGATG CGCGCTCATG
     4321 CGTTGTTACC ACAACTCTTA TGAGGCCCGC GGACAGCATC AAACTGGGTA CCcaattcgc
     4381 cctatagTGA GTCGTATTAC GCGCGCTCAC TGGCCGTCGT TTTACAACGT CGTGACTGGG
     4441 AAAACCCTGG CGTTACCCAA CTTAATCGCC TTGCAGCACA TCCCCCTTTC GCCAGCTGGC
     4501 GTAATAGCGA AGAGGCCCGC ACCGATCGCC CTTCCCAACA GTTGCGCAGC CTGAATGGCG
     4561 AATGGCGCGN NNNNNNNNNN NNNNNNNNNN NNNNNNNNNN NNNNNNNNNN NNNNNNNNNN
     4621 NNNNNNNNNN NNNNNNNNNN NNNNNNNNNN NNNNNNNNNN NNNNNNNNNN NNNNNNNNNN
     4681 NNNNNNNNNN NNNCNNNNNN NNNNNNNNNN NNNNNNNNNN NNNNNNNNNN NNNNNNNNNN
     4741 NNNNNNNNNN NNNNNNNNNN NNNNNNNNNN NNNNNNNNNN NNNNNANNNN NNNNNNNNNN
     4801 NNNNNNNNNN NNNNNNNNNN NNNNNNNNNN NNNNNCCTTT GACGTTGGAG TCCACGTTCT
     4861 TTAATAGTGG ACTCTTGTTC CAAACTGGAA CAACACTCAA CCCTATCTCG GTCTATTCTT
     4921 TTGATTTATA AGGGATTTTG CCGATTTCGG CCTATTGGTT AAAAAATGAG CTGATTTAAC
     4981 AAAAATTTAA CGCGAATTTT AACAAAATAT TAACGTTTAC AATTTCCTGA TGCGGTATTT
     5041 TCTCCTTACG CATCTGTGCG GTATTTCACA CCGCATAGGG TAATAACTGA TATAATTAAA
     5101 TTGAAGCTCT AATTTGTGAG TTTAGTATAC ATGCATTTAC TTATAATACA GTTTTTTAGT
     5161 TTTGCTGGCC GCATCTTCTC AAATATGCTT CCCAGCCTGC TTTTCTGTAA CGTTCACCCT
     5221 CTACCTTAGC ATCCCTTCCC TTTGCAAATA GTCCTCTTCC AACAATAATA ATGTCAGATC
     5281 CTGTAGAGAC CACATCATCC ACGGTTCTAT ACTGTTGACC CAATGCGTCT CCCTTGTCAT
     5341 CTAAACCCAC ACCGGGTGTC ATAATCAACC AATCGTAACC TTCATCTCTT CCACCCATGT
     5401 CTCTTTGAGC AATAAAGCCG ATAACAAAAT CTTTGTCGCT CTTCGCAATG TCAACAGTAC
     5461 CCTTAGTATA TTCTCCAGTA GATAGGGAGC CCTTGCATGA CAATTCTGCT AACATCAAAA
     5521 GGCCTCTAGG TTCCTTTGTT ACTTCTTCTG CCGCCTGCTT CAAACCGCTA ACAATACCTG
     5581 GGCCCACCAC ACCGTGTGCA TTCGTAATGT CTGCCCATTC TGCTATTCTG TATACACCCG
     5641 CAGAGTACTG CAATTTGACT GTATTACCAA TGTCAGCAAA TTTTCTGTCT TCGAAGAGTA
     5701 AAAAATTGTA CTTGGCGGAT AATGCCTTTA GCGGCTTAAC TGTGCCCTCC ATGGAAAAAT
     5761 CAGTCAAGAT ATCCACATGT GTTTTTAGTA AACAAATTTT GGGACCTAAT GCTTCAACTA
     5821 ACTCCAGTAA TTCCTTGGTG GTACGAACAT CCAATGAAGC ACACAAGTTT GTTTGCTTTT
     5881 CGTGCATGAT ATTAAATAGC TTGGCAGCAA CAGGACTAGG ATGAGTAGCA GCACGTTCCT
     5941 TATATGTAGC TTTCGACATG ATTTATCTTC GTTTCCTGCA GGTTTTTGTT CTGTGCAGTT
     6001 GGGTTAAGAA TACTGGGCAA TTTCATGTTT CTTCAACACT ACATATGCGT ATATATACCA
     6061 ATCTAAGTCT GTGCTCCTTC CTTCGTTCTT CCTTCTGTTC GGAGATTACC GAATCAAAAA
     6121 AATTTCAAGG AAACCGAAAT CAAAAAAAAG AATAAAAAAA AAATGATGAA TTGAATTGAA
     6181 AAGCTGTGGT ATGGTGCACT CTCAGTACAA TCTGCTCTGA TGCCGCATAG TTAAGCCAGC
     6241 CCCGACACCC GCCAACACCC GCTGACGCGC CCTGACGGGC TTGTCTGCTC CCGGCATCCG
     6301 CTTACAGACA AGCTGTGACC GTCTCCGGGA GCTGCATGTG TCAGAGGTTT TCACCGTCAT
     6361 CACCGAAACG CGCGA
//
