# Supplementary material for: Comprehensive deletion scan of anti-CRISPR AcrIIA4 reveals essential and dispensable domains for Cas9 inhibition
Source: bioRxiv preprint, doi:10.1101/2024.07.09.602757, version 2 (2024-10-09)
Supplement: Plasmid maps [file 602757_file03.gz › plasmid maps/MSp514 - puc-gw-amp-mal-frag.gb]

LOCUS       MSp514_-_puc-gw-amp_MA 10445 bp ds-DNA     circular     30-SEP-2024
DEFINITION  To generate site specific attP-GA integrant cell lines upon
            co-delivery with BxbI. Contains
            IRES(Myb)-T7-Halo-PDGFR_TM-T2A-Puro. .
SOURCE      synthetic DNA construct
  ORGANISM  synthetic DNA construct
COMMENT     Imported using the Genbank importer. File name:
            addgene-plasmid-164506-sequence-324723.gbk SGRef: number: 1; type:
            "Journal Article"
FEATURES             Location/Qualifiers
     primer_bind     complement(29..51)
                     /label="pGEX 3'"
                     /note="pGEX vectors, reverse primer"
     primer_bind     151..170
                     /label="pRS-marker"
                     /note="pRS vectors, use to sequence yeast selectable marker"
     primer_bind     364..386
                     /label="M13/pUC Forward"
                     /note="In lacZ gene"
     primer_bind     378..395
                     /label="M13 Forward"
                     /note="In lacZ gene. Also called M13-F20 or M13 (-21) Forward"
     primer_bind     379..395
                     /label="M13 fwd"
                     /note="common sequencing primer, one of multiple similar variants"
     protein_bind    1028..1065
                     /label="Bxb1 attB"
                     /note="Minimal attB site for the Mycopbacteriophage Bxb1 integrase (Voutev and Mann, 2017)"
                     /bound_moiety="Mycobacteriophage Bxb1 integrase"
     RBS             1333..1344
                     /label="strong bacterial ribosome binding site (Elowitz and Leibler, 2000)"
     CDS             1351..2064
                     /label="superfolder GFP"
                     /product="GFP variant that folds robustly even when fused to poorly folded proteins (Pedelacq et al., 2006)"
                     /translation="MRKGEELFTGVVPILVELDGDVNGHKFSVRGEGEGDATNGKLTLKFICTTGKLPVPWPTLVTTLTYGVQCFARYPDHMKQHDFFKSAMPEGYVQERTISFKDDGTYKTRAEVKFEGDTLVNRIELKGIDFKEDGNILGHKLEYNFNSHNVYITADKQKNGIKANFKIRHNVEDGSVQLADHYQQNTPIGDGPVLLPDNHYLSTQSVLSKDPNEKRDHMVLLEFVTAAGITHGMDELYK"
     terminator      2076..2147
                     /label="rrnB T1 terminator"
                     /note="transcription terminator T1 from the E. coli rrnB gene"
     terminator      2163..2190
                     /label="T7Te terminator"
                     /note="phage T7 early transcription terminator"
     misc_feature    2213..2236
                     /label="ANx16"
     misc_feature    2213..2256
                     /label="ANx16.5"
     misc_feature    2213..5941
                     /label="genewizfrag"
     misc_feature    2958..4370
                     /label="MSY28-tf"
     misc_feature    complement(3014..3047)
                     /label=116
                     /note="sequence: GCGCTGAATGCAGCGATTACATGGTTTATTCCTG"
     misc_feature    3027..3046
                     /label="oms113"
                     /note="sequence: TGTAATCGCTGCATTCAGCG"
     misc_feature    3250..3285
                     /label=115
                     /note="sequence: GGCCAATGCTTTCCTACGATGATCTTCACAAGCTTC"
     misc_feature    complement(3250..3285)
                     /label="oms114"
                     /note="sequence: GAAGCTTGTGAAGATCATCGTAGGAAAGCATTGGCC"
     misc_feature    3307..3326
                     /label=96
                     /note="sequence: GTTGCGCCTACTGGTTTCTG"
     misc_feature    complement(3307..3338)
                     /label=99
                     /note="sequence: CGAAAGGGATACCAGAAACCAGTAGGCGCAAC"
     misc_feature    3431..3464
                     /label=118
                     /note="sequence: TCGGCAATTCTTTGACGACCTTAGTAACAGCGAC"
     misc_feature    complement(3444..3463)
                     /label="oMS117"
                     /note="sequence: TCGCTGTTACTAAGGTCGTC"
     misc_feature    complement(3742..3778)
                     /label=121
                     /note="sequence: ACCTCAAGGAAGCTTTCTAGAGAAAGACGAGGGTCTG"
     misc_feature    3748..3793
                     /label=98
                     /note="sequence: CTCGTCTTTCTCTAGAAAGCTTCCTTGAGGTGATTAGAGTTTTCAC"
     misc_feature    complement(3770..3794)
                     /label=97
                     /note="sequence: AGTGAAAACTCTAATCACCTCAAGG"
     misc_feature    3824..3855
                     /label=120
                     /note="sequence: GGCTACTAACTGTGTCGATGATTCCTGCACCG"
     misc_feature    complement(3824..3855)
                     /label=119
                     /note="sequence: CGGTGCAGGAATCATCGACACAGTTAGTAGCC"
     misc_feature    4284..4321
                     /label=123
                     /note="sequence: TGTCAAGGTGCCCTAATTACTCTGCCCATTTCTAAACC"
     misc_feature    complement(4293..4312)
                     /label=122
                     /note="sequence: ATGGGCAGAGTAATTAGGGC"
     misc_feature    complement(5872..5941)
                     /label="ANx17.5"
     CDS             6202..6234
                     /label="T7 tag (gene 10 leader)"
                     /note="promotes efficient translation in E. coli"
                     /product="leader peptide from bacteriophage T7 gene 10"
                     /translation="MASMTGGQQMG"
     CDS             6241..7128
                     /label="HaloTag(R)"
                     /product="modified bacterial dehalogenase that forms covalent bonds with chloroalkane derivatives"
                     /translation="AEIGTGFPFDPHYVEVLGERMHYVDVGPRDGTPVLFLHGNPTSSYVWRNIIPHVAPTHRCIAPDLIGMGKSDKPDLGYFFDDHVRFMDAFIEALGLEEVVLVIHDWGSALGFHWAKRNPERVKGIAFMEFIRPIPTWDEWPEFARETFQAFRTTDVGRKLIIDQNVFIEGTLPMGVVRPLTEVEMDHYREPFLNPVDREPLWRFPNELPIAGEPANIVALVEEYMDWLHQSPVPKLLFWGTPGVLIPPAEAARLAKSLPNCKAVDIGPGLNLLQEDNPDLIGSEIARWLSTLEISG"
     CDS             7300..7353
                     /label="T2A"
                     /note="Eukaryotic ribosomes fail to insert a peptide bond between the Gly and Pro residues, yielding separate polypeptides."
                     /product="2A peptide from Thosea asigna virus capsid protein"
                     /translation="EGRGSLLTCGDVEENPGP"
     CDS             7360..7956
                     /label="PuroR"
                     /note="confers resistance to puromycin"
                     /product="puromycin N-acetyltransferase"
                     /translation="TEYKPTVRLATRDDVPRAVRTLAAAFADYPATRHTVDPDRHIERVTELQELFLTRVGLDIGKVWVADDGAAVAVWTTPESVEAGAVFAEIGPRMAELSGSRLAAQQQMEGLLAPHRPKEPAWFLATVGVSPDHQGKGLGSAVVLPGVEAAERAGVPAFLETSAPRNLPFYERLGFTVTADVEVPEGPRTWCMTRKPGA*"
     polyA_signal    7965..8099
                     /label="SV40 poly(A) signal"
                     /note="SV40 polyadenylation signal"
     primer_bind     complement(7989..8008)
                     /label="EBV-rev"
                     /note="SV40 polyA terminator, reverse primer"
     primer_bind     8043..8062
                     /label="SV40pA-R"
                     /note="SV40 polyA, reverse primer"
     primer_bind     complement(8224..8240)
                     /label="M13 Reverse"
                     /note="In lacZ gene. Also called M13-rev"
     primer_bind     complement(8224..8240)
                     /label="M13 rev"
                     /note="common sequencing primer, one of multiple similar variants"
     primer_bind     complement(8237..8259)
                     /label="M13/pUC Reverse"
                     /note="In lacZ gene"
     protein_bind    8248..8264
                     /label="lac operator"
                     /note="The lac repressor binds to the lac operator to inhibit transcription in E. coli. This inhibition can be relieved by adding lactose or isopropyl-beta-D-thiogalactopyranoside (IPTG)."
                     /bound_moiety="lac repressor encoded by lacI"
     promoter        complement(8272..8302)
                     /label="lac promoter"
                     /note="promoter for the E. coli lac operon"
     protein_bind    8317..8338
                     /label="CAP binding site"
                     /note="CAP binding activates transcription in the presence of cAMP."
                     /bound_moiety="E. coli catabolite activator protein"
     primer_bind     complement(8455..8472)
                     /label="L4440"
                     /note="L4440 vector, forward primer"
     rep_origin      complement(8626..9214)
                     /label="ori"
                     /note="high-copy-number ColE1/pMB1/pBR322/pUC origin of replication"
                     /direction="LEFT"
     primer_bind     complement(8706..8725)
                     /label="pBR322ori-F"
                     /note="pBR322 origin, forward primer"
     CDS             complement(9385..10245)
                     /label="AmpR"
                     /note="confers resistance to ampicillin, carbenicillin, andrelated antibiotics"
                     /gene="bla"
                     /product="beta-lactamase"
                     /translation="MSIQHFRVALIPFFAAFCLPVFAHPETLVKVKDAEDQLGARVGYIELDLNSGKILESFRPEERFPMMSTFKVLLCGAVLSRIDAGQEQLGRRIHYSQNDLVEYSPVTEKHLTDGMTVRELCSAAITMSDNTAANLLLTTIGGPKELTAFLHNMGDHVTRLDRWEPELNEAIPNDERDTTMPVAMATTLRKLLTGELLTLASRQQLIDWMEADKVAGPLLRSALPAGWFIADKSGAGERGSRGIIAALGPDGKPSRIVVIYTTGSQATMDERNRQIAEIGASLIKHW*"
     primer_bind     10008..10027
                     /label="Amp-R"
                     /note="Ampicillin resistance gene, reverse primer"
     promoter        complement(10246..10350)
                     /label="AmpR promoter"
                     /gene="bla"
     primer_bind     10418..10436
                     /label="pBRforEco"
                     /note="pBR322 vectors, upsteam of EcoRI site, forward primer"
ORIGIN
        1 tcgcgcgttt cggtgatgac ggtgaaaacc tctgacacat gcagctcccg gagactgtca
       61 cagcttgtct gtaagcggat gccgggagca gacaagcccg tcagggcgcg tcagcgggtg
      121 ttggcgggtg tcggggctgg cttaactatg cggcatcaga gcagattgta ctgagagtgc
      181 accatatgcg gtgtgaaata ccgcacagat gcgtaaggag aaaataccgc atcaggcgcc
      241 attcgccatt caggctgcgc aactgttggg aagggcgatc ggtgcgggcc tcttcgctat
      301 tacgccagct ggcgaaaggg ggatgtgctg caaggcgatt aagttgggta acgccagggt
      361 tttcccagtc acgacgttgt aaaacgacgg ccagtgaatt gacgcgtatt gggatcactg
      421 cagatcgaat tcgagttggc gcgcctgtca ttctaaatct ctctttcagc ctaaagcttt
      481 ttccccgtat ccccccaggt gtctgcaggc tcaaagagca gcgagaagcg ttcagaggaa
      541 agcgatcccg tgccaccttc cccgtgcccg ggctgtcccc gcacgctgcc ggctcgggga
      601 tgcgggggga gcgccggacc ggagcggagc cccgggcggc tcgctgctgc cccctagcgg
      661 gggagggacg taattacatc cctgggggct ttgggagggg gctgtccccg tgagctccca
      721 ggcgcgcctg tcattctaaa tctctctttc agcctaaagc tttttccccg tatcccccca
      781 ggtgtctgca ggctcaaaga gcagcgagaa gcgttcagag gaaagcgatc ccgtgccacc
      841 ttccccgtgc ccgggctgtc cccgcacgct gccggctcgg ggatgcgggg ggagcgccgg
      901 accggagcgg agccccgggc ggctcgctgc tgccccctag cgggggaggg acgtaattac
      961 atccctgggg gctttggggg ggggctgtcc ccgtgagctc aataaaagag cccactacaa
     1021 acgggccggc ttgtcgacga cggcggactc cgtcgtcagg atcatccggg agctttgcgg
     1081 gttgccattt gtaactccgg atcctaaaat tcctgtcctg ttctctgtct cttctaggtt
     1141 gggggccgtc ccgctcctaa ggcaggaata tgtgagacca gaccgaaagt gaaacgtgat
     1201 ttcatgcgtc attttgaaca ttttgtaaat cttatttaat aatgtgtgcg gcaattcaca
     1261 tttaatttat gaatgttttc ttaacatcgc ggcaactcaa gaaacggcag gttcggatct
     1321 tagctactag agaaagagga gaaatactag atgcgtaaag gcgaagagct gttcactggt
     1381 gtcgtcccta ttctggtgga actggatggt gatgtcaacg gtcataagtt ttccgtgcgt
     1441 ggcgagggtg aaggtgacgc aactaatggt aaactgacgc tgaagttcat ctgtactact
     1501 ggtaaactgc cggttccttg gccgactctg gtaacgacgc tgacttatgg tgttcagtgc
     1561 tttgctcgtt atccggacca tatgaagcag catgacttct tcaagtccgc catgccggaa
     1621 ggctatgtgc aggaacgcac gatttccttt aaggatgacg gcacgtacaa aacgcgtgcg
     1681 gaagtgaaat ttgaaggcga taccctggta aaccgcattg agctgaaagg cattgacttt
     1741 aaagaggacg gcaatatcct gggccataag ctggaataca attttaacag ccacaatgtt
     1801 tacatcaccg ccgataaaca aaaaaatggc attaaagcga attttaaaat tcgccacaac
     1861 gtggaggatg gcagcgtgca gctggctgat cactaccagc aaaacactcc aatcggtgat
     1921 ggtcctgttc tgctgccaga caatcactat ctgagcacgc aaagcgttct gtctaaagat
     1981 ccgaacgaga aacgcgatca tatggttctg ctggagttcg taaccgcagc gggcatcacg
     2041 catggtatgg atgaactgta caaatgacca ggcatcaaat aaaacgaaag gctcagtcga
     2101 aagactgggc ctttcgtttt atctgttgtt tgtcggtgaa cgctctctac tagagtcaca
     2161 ctggctcacc ttcgggtggg cctttctgcg tttataggtc tcatggctag atCAGCCAAC
     2221 GTTATTTCTC AGGTCCATCG ATTTTTTGTT TTTACCATAT TCCTTAAAGA CATACACAAG
     2281 GTTAGTAGGA GAGGAAACCC ATGGGGAGTA GTGCACGAAA AAGCTTAGAA AACCGTCCCT
     2341 GGCGTTTATT GCATAGAGAC ACATCTCTTT CCGTACAACG GAGCAAATAT CACAGAAGCG
     2401 GTACTCATCT ATGTTAGTAT CCTTGCGATT CCTCTCACCT ATCACAGAAT GTTATTCTAA
     2461 CACTACTAGA GATAGAAATT TAAGCAGAAC CGCCTTATTT TCAGAACGAA TTTTTCGCCA
     2521 GCTTAGTTTG CTCGAGGAAG GGGGGTGGGC GTGAATTTTT TTTTCTTGTG TCATCCATTA
     2581 CTCTCCCTCC TGAGTATGGG AGGAGAAGAT TATTCGAGTA GAACGGAGAT TTTTTTTTTT
     2641 GGCTTAATAC GTGCCTATTC ACTGTCGATA TTTCAATGAG AAGAACTGTA CTGTTCGGGG
     2701 GAATATTTAG AAGGAATTGG ATTCGATGGA CATTAGTGGC TTCTTTGTTA CCTCATATTT
     2761 TTCGTTCTCA TTGCAGCGCC CTTCCTCACC CGCGGGCGCT TTTATCCCGC CCCGGCTTTT
     2821 ATTGTCCGTT CCATTGTATT CAATAACTTA AATACAACAG AAAATGATTA CAGGATTCTT
     2881 CTCTCATAGA AATATAAGCA AACTTCAAAT GGAACTGAGA AAAAAAATTT TCCTTCTATT
     2941 GGAATTTTAC TTTACAAATG ACTTTGGCAA AACAGGCATG CGATTGTTGT CGCGTTCGTC
     3001 GAGTAAAGTG TGACAGGAAT AAACCATGTA ATCGCTGCAT TCAGCGCAAT TTGAACTGCA
     3061 CTTATCTTCA ACCGTTGAAA AAGAGAGGTC CAAAATCCAT TAGAGCAGGA AGCTTAAAAA
     3121 AAATAGCGGA AGTGCAGATG GTGAGTATGA ATAATAATAT TATGGCCGCT CCGGTGGTAT
     3181 GTAAGAAGGT TCCGAAAAAC CTGATTGATC AATGTTTGAG GTTGTATCAT GATAACTTAT
     3241 ATGTAATTTG GCCAATGCTT TCCTACGATG ATCTTCACAA GCTTCTAGAA GAGAAATACG
     3301 ATGACCGTTG CGCCTACTGG TTTCTGGTAT CCCTTTCGGC AGCTACTCTT AGCGACTTGC
     3361 AAATTGAAAT AGAGTATGAG GAAGGAGTCA CTTTTACTGG AGAGCAGTTG TGCACTCTTT
     3421 GCATGTTATC TCGGCAATTC TTTGACGACC TTAGTAACAG CGACATATTT CGAATCATGA
     3481 CATACTATTG TTTGCACCGT TGTTACGCGC AGTTTGCGGA TACGAGAACT TCATATAGAC
     3541 TTTCTTGTGA AGCCGTGGGC CTCATCAAGA TAGCTGGATT CCATCGGGAA GAAACCTATG
     3601 AATTCCTTCC CTTCGGTGAA CAACAACTCA GAAGGAAAGT TTACTATTTA CTTCTTATGA
     3661 CAGAGAGATT TTACGCTGTA TATATTAAGT GTGTCACGAG CCTAGATGCA ACAATAGCGC
     3721 CACCACTACC AGAGGTTGTA ACAGACCCTC GTCTTTCTCT AGAAAGCTTC CTTGAGGTGA
     3781 TTAGAGTTTT CACTATACCA GGAAAGTGTT TTTATGATGC TTTGGCTACT AACTGTGTCG
     3841 ATGATTCCTG CACCGAAGAC TCTCTAAAAA GGATATGGAA CGAACTTCAT ACCACATCAC
     3901 TTGATATAGA GCCATGGTCT TACGGATACA TCGATTTTCT GTTTTCGAGG CATTGGGTCA
     3961 GGACACTAGC GTGGAAACTA GTACTTCATA TGAAAGGTAT GCGGATGAAT TTTCTTTCGA
     4021 ATACTAATAA CACACATATA CCAGTCGAAA TTGCTAGAGA CATGTTGGGA GACACGTTTT
     4081 TAACTCCGAA AAACCTGTAT GATGTACATG GTCCTGGAAT ACCGATGAAG GCATTAGAAA
     4141 TAGCCAATGC ATTGGTAGAT GTCGTAAATA AGTATGATCA CAATATGAAG TTGGAAGCTT
     4201 GGAATGTTTT GTATGATGTA TCCAAGTTTG TTTTTTCTCT GAAACATTGC AATAATAAAA
     4261 TGTTCGACAG ATTTTCAACG AAATGTCAAG GTGCCCTAAT TACTCTGCCC ATTTCTAAAC
     4321 CTTTGCAATT AAATGATAAC TCCAAAGATG AAGACGACAT AATTCCTTAA TTTATTGTTC
     4381 ACGCCGTTCA CTTATACGAG ATAGATATAC TGATAGAGTG TGAGCGATAT TCTTAAGTCT
     4441 TGCTTTTCGA GGGTGTAAGA AGCTATGTTC AGGCGAGATT ATTCTACTCC TGCCTTACTT
     4501 GTTTGTAATA TTTAGTTCTG ATGGTCATGA TAATTCTATA TACAGTTACA TTAAGTATAT
     4561 ACTTAAGCGG GCAGCTTACT AATATAAATT TTGTGGCATT TTTGTTGGGA TATGAGAATC
     4621 ATGTATCGTT GATTTGCAAA GCGAATTTAC GTTACCAGGA ATAGGGAATA CTCTCTTGAA
     4681 TTCTAACATA AGCATATAAA TGCTGAAAGA ATACGTCAAA AAGTAAATTT ACAGAATTAA
     4741 AAAAAATAAT TGTTGCCGGA ACATGAATAG AGTGTATCAA CATACAATAT AAAAATTTAA
     4801 GCATTTTCAT TAACGGGAAT GAAAAAATTG TATATTAGTA CTTCTTTTTG CAAGATATTT
     4861 AAACCTAGGA CCCTCATCAC AATGATTCAT TTAAATCATT AACGTTTTTT CAGAACAAAA
     4921 TAATAACCTC TAGTTGAAAA AACTTCAAAG CCGCAACAAA ACCAAAAAAA AGTCATAATG
     4981 TCGAGTAAAA ATAAACTCGA TGTGTTAAGT ACTAGTTATA TAAAATAAAA TTAAATAACG
     5041 CCGTATCTAC CTACTGGCTA AAAAAAAGTT AATTAATAGT CTTGGATGTA ATTCTTATTG
     5101 TTATACTGAA TATGCTAAAA CCACTCACAA CAAGTATGGA GTATATTGTG CCTCTTTATA
     5161 TCCTGAGTAC TTATGCAATA TGCGCTCACT CAGGATGAAA TGTACACAGC CGAAAGTATA
     5221 TTGAAAGCTG CCTCTGCGGA AACTTCTATC TAATGTTGTC TCCAGATGTA GACTATGAGG
     5281 CCTGAAGAAG TCTTTAAGCA CCTGTTGGAG AGTATAAGGA GACTGCTACA ACAACGTCTT
     5341 CCCCACAAAA ATTATGTGGA GGCCGCTATG ATACCTGCAC AAACGTTAAG TTACACATGA
     5401 AAAAGAGACT GACATAACTT TGATCTCTGA AAATATGTTT TCCCCTGAGT AGCTTCACTG
     5461 CTTGGATACC AATACGAATA GACCTTGGCT ATAGTAAGTT GCCTCTGTAC CGTAGAGATT
     5521 CTTGCAACCT CGCTTAAACT CTCGCTTTTA TCTAATATTT CTCCTTATTG CGCGCTTCGT
     5581 TGAAAATTTC GCTAAACACG GGGTTTAAGT TAAAGTTTAC AGGATTTATC CGGAAATTTT
     5641 CGCGGACCCC ACACAATTAA GAATTGGCTC GAAGAGTGAT AACGCATACT TTTCTTTTCT
     5701 TTTTTTAGTT CCTAGCGTAC CTAACGTAGG TAACATGATT TGGATCGTGG GATGATACAA
     5761 ACAACGTAAG ATGAGTAGTT CCTTCCTCAA TTCTTCTTGC AGCATCATTT TCATGAGGCG
     5821 CTCTGGGCAA GGTATAAAAA GTTCCATTAA TACGTCTCTA AAAAATTAAA TCATCCATCT
     5881 CTTAAGCAGT TTTTTTGATA ATCTCAAATG TACATCAGTC AAGCATAACT AAATTACATA
     5941 AATCaacctg tttcctcctc ctccttctcc tcctcctccg tgacctcctc ctcctctttc
     6001 tcctgagaaa cttcgcccca gcggtgcgga gcgccgctgc gcagccgggg agggacgcag
     6061 gcaggcggcg ggcagcggga ggcggcagcc cggtgcggtc cccgcggctc tcggcggagc
     6121 cccgcgcccg ccgcgcctat ggagactgac accctcttgc tctgggtcct gctgctgtgg
     6181 gttccgggta gtaccggtga catggctagc atgactggtg gacagcaaat gggtggttct
     6241 gcagaaatcg gtactggctt tccattcgac ccccattatg tggaagtcct gggcgagcgc
     6301 atgcactacg tcgatgttgg tccgcgcgat ggcacccctg tgctgttcct gcacggtaac
     6361 ccgacctcct cctacgtgtg gcgcaacatc atcccgcatg ttgcaccgac ccatcgctgc
     6421 attgctccag acctgatcgg tatgggcaaa tccgacaaac cagacctggg ttatttcttc
     6481 gacgaccacg tccgcttcat ggatgccttc atcgaagccc tgggtctgga agaggtcgtc
     6541 ctggtcattc acgactgggg ctccgctctg ggtttccact gggccaagcg caatccagag
     6601 cgcgtcaaag gtattgcatt tatggagttc atccgcccta tcccgacctg ggacgaatgg
     6661 ccagaatttg cccgcgagac tttccaggcc ttccgcacca ccgacgtcgg ccgcaagctg
     6721 atcatcgatc agaacgtttt tatcgagggt acgctgccga tgggtgtcgt ccgcccgctg
     6781 actgaagtcg agatggacca ttaccgcgag ccgttcctga atcctgttga ccgcgagcca
     6841 ctgtggcgct tcccaaacga gctgccaatc gccggtgagc cagcgaacat cgtcgcgctg
     6901 gtcgaagaat acatggactg gctgcaccag tcccctgtcc cgaagctgct gttctggggc
     6961 accccaggcg ttctgatccc accggccgaa gccgctcgcc tggccaaaag cctgcctaac
     7021 tgcaaggctg tggacatcgg cccgggtctg aatctgctgc aagaggacaa cccggacctg
     7081 atcggcagcg agatcgcgcg ctggctgtcg acgctcgaga tttccggcgg ttctaacgcc
     7141 gtgggccagg atacgcagga ggtgatcgtc gtgccccaca gcttgccctt caaggtcgtg
     7201 gttattagtg ctatcctggc gttggtggtg ctgactatta tctcccttat catacttatc
     7261 atgctgtggc aaaaaaaacc ccgaggatcc ggaagcggag agggcagagg aagtctgcta
     7321 acatgcggtg acgtcgagga gaatcctgga cctggtggca ccgagtacaa gcctaccgtg
     7381 cgcctggcca ctcgcgatga tgtgccccgc gccgtccgca ctctggccgc cgctttcgcc
     7441 gactaccccg ctacccggca caccgtggac cccgaccggc acatcgagcg tgtgacagag
     7501 ttgcaggagc tgttcctgac ccgcgtcggg ctggacatcg gcaaggtgtg ggtagccgac
     7561 gacggcgcgg ccgtggccgt gtggactacc cccgagagcg ttgaggccgg cgccgtgttc
     7621 gccgagatcg gcccccgaat ggccgagctg agcggcagcc gcctggccgc ccagcagcaa
     7681 atggagggcc tgcttgcccc ccatcgtccc aaggagcctg cctggtttct ggccactgta
     7741 ggagtgagcc ccgaccacca gggcaagggc ttgggcagcg ccgtcgtgtt gcccggcgta
     7801 gaggccgccg aacgcgccgg tgtgcccgcc tttctcgaaa caagcgcacc aagaaacctt
     7861 ccattctacg agcgcctggg cttcaccgtg accgccgatg tcgaggtgcc cgagggacct
     7921 aggacctggt gtatgacacg aaaacctggc gcctaagcgg ccgcgatcca gacatgataa
     7981 gatacattga tgagtttgga caaaccacaa ctagaatgca gtgaaaaaaa tgctttattt
     8041 gtgaaatttg tgatgctatt gctttatttg taaccattat aagctgcaat aaacaagtta
     8101 acaacaacaa ttgcattcat tttatgtttc aggttcaggg ggaggtgtgg gaggtttttt
     8161 aaagcaagta aaacctctac aaatggctga tcccaatggc gcgccgagct tggcgtaatc
     8221 atggtcatag ctgtttcctg tgtgaaattg ttatccgctc acaattccac acaacatacg
     8281 agccggaagc ataaagtgta aagcctgggg tgcctaatga gtgagctaac tcacattaat
     8341 tgcgttgcgc tcactgcccg ctttccagtc gggaaacctg tcgtgccagc tgcattaatg
     8401 aatcggccaa cgcgcgggga gaggcggttt gcgtattggg cgctgttccg cttcctcgct
     8461 cactgactcg ctgcgctcgg tcgttcggct gcggcgagcg gtatcagctc actcaaaggc
     8521 ggtaatacgg ttatccacag aatcagggga taacgcagga aagaacatgt gagcaaaagg
     8581 ccagcaaaag gccaggaacc gtaaaaaggc cgcgttgctg gcgtttttcc ataggctccg
     8641 cccccctgac gagcatcaca aaaatcgacg ctcaagtcag aggtggcgaa acccgacagg
     8701 actataaaga taccaggcgt ttccccctgg aagctccctc gtgcgctctc ctgttccgac
     8761 cctgccgctt accggatacc tgtccgcctt tctcccttcg ggaagcgtgg cgctttctca
     8821 tagctcacgc tgtaggtatc tcagttcggt gtaggtcgtt cgctccaagc tgggctgtgt
     8881 gcacgaaccc cccgttcagc ccgaccgctg cgccttatcc ggtaactatc gtcttgagtc
     8941 caacccggta agacacgact tatcgccact ggcagcagcc actggtaaca ggattagcag
     9001 agcgaggtat gtaggcggtg ctacagagtt cttgaagtgg tggcctaact acggctacac
     9061 tagaagaaca gtatttggta tctgcgctct gctgaagcca gttaccttcg gaaaaagagt
     9121 tggtagctct tgatccggca aacaaaccac cgctggtagc ggtggttttt ttgtttgcaa
     9181 gcagcagatt acgcgcagaa aaaaaggatc tcaagaagat cctttgatct tttctacggg
     9241 gtctgacgct cagtggaacg aaaactcacg ttaagggatt ttggtcatga gattatcaaa
     9301 aaggatcttc acctagatcc ttttaaatta aaaatgaagt tttaaatcaa tctaaagtat
     9361 atatgagtaa acttggtctg acagttacca atgcttaatc agtgaggcac ctatctcagc
     9421 gatctgtcta tttcgttcat ccatagttgc ctgactcccc gtcgtgtaga taactacgat
     9481 acgggagggc ttaccatctg gccccagtgc tgcaatgata ccgcgagaac cacgctcacc
     9541 ggctccagat ttatcagcaa taaaccagcc agccggaagg gccgagcgca gaagtggtcc
     9601 tgcaacttta tccgcctcca tccagtctat taattgttgc cgggaagcta gagtaagtag
     9661 ttcgccagtt aatagtttgc gcaacgttgt tgccattgct acaggcatcg tggtgtcacg
     9721 ctcgtcgttt ggtatggctt cattcagctc cggttcccaa cgatcaaggc gagttacatg
     9781 atcccccatg ttgtgcaaaa aagcggttag ctccttcggt cctccgatcg ttgtcagaag
     9841 taagttggcc gcagtgttat cactcatggt tatggcagca ctgcataatt ctcttactgt
     9901 catgccatcc gtaagatgct tttctgtgac tggtgagtac tcaaccaagt cattctgaga
     9961 atagtgtatg cggcgaccga gttgctcttg cccggcgtca atacgggata ataccgcgcc
    10021 acatagcaga actttaaaag tgctcatcat tggaaaacgt tcttcggggc gaaaactctc
    10081 aaggatctta ccgctgttga gatccagttc gatgtaaccc actcgtgcac ccaactgatc
    10141 ttcagcatct tttactttca ccagcgtttc tgggtgagca aaaacaggaa ggcaaaatgc
    10201 cgcaaaaaag ggaataaggg cgacacggaa atgttgaata ctcatactct tcctttttca
    10261 atattattga agcatttatc agggttattg tctcatgagc ggatacatat ttgaatgtat
    10321 ttagaaaaat aaacaaatag gggttccgcg cacatttccc cgaaaagtgc cacctgacgt
    10381 ctaagaaacc attattatca tgacattaac ctataaaaat aggcgtatca cgaggccctt
    10441 ttgtc
//
