# Supplementary material for: Comprehensive deletion scan of anti-CRISPR AcrIIA4 reveals essential and dispensable domains for Cas9 inhibition
Source: bioRxiv preprint, doi:10.1101/2024.07.09.602757, version 2 (2024-10-09)
Supplement: Plasmid maps [file 602757_file03.gz › plasmid maps/MSp500 - cas9-nat-with-mal.gb]

LOCUS       Cas9-NAT_with_MAL      14179 bp ds-DNA     circular     23-OCT-2023
DEFINITION  .
KEYWORDS    "marker:AmpR, NrsR" "ref:pmid\:25281382"
COMMENT     Cas9 expression cassette carried by a yeast single-copy episome
            plasmid. <small>[1] Construction of a quadruple auxotrophic mutant
            of an industrial polyploid saccharomyces cerevisiae strain by using
            RNA-guided Cas9 nuclease. Appl Environ Microbiol. 2014
            Dec;80(24):7694-701. doi: 10.1128/AEM.02310-14. Epub 2014 Oct 3.
            Zhang GC, Kong II, Kim H, Liu JJ, Cate JH, Jin YS
            (pmid:25281382)</small>
FEATURES             Location/Qualifiers
     misc_feature    69..572
                     /label="CEN/ARS"
                     /note="note: S. cerevisiae CEN6 centromere fused to an autonomously replicating sequence"
     promoter        609..713
                     /label="AmpR promoter"
                     /note="gene: bla"
     CDS             714..782
                     /label="AmpR"
                     /note="product: β-lactamase codon_start: 1 translation: MSIQHFRVALIPFFAAFCLPVFA,HPETLVKVKDAEDQLGARVGYIELDLNSGKILESFRPEERFPMMSTFKVLLCGAVLSRIDAGQEQLGRRIHYSQNDLVEYSPVTEKHLTDGMTVRELCSAAITMSDNTAANLLLTTIGGPKELTAFLHNMGDHVTRLDRWEPELNEAIPNDERDTTMPVAMATTLRKLLTGELLTLASRQQLIDWMEADKVAGPLLRSALPAGWFIADKSGAGERGSRGIIAALGPDGKPSRIVVIYTTGSQATMDERNRQIAEIGASLIKHW* transl_table: 1 gene: bla note: confers resistance to ampicillin, carbenicillin, and related antibiotics"
     CDS             783..1574
                     /label="AmpR"
                     /note="product: β-lactamase codon_start: 1 translation: MSIQHFRVALIPFFAAFCLPVFA,HPETLVKVKDAEDQLGARVGYIELDLNSGKILESFRPEERFPMMSTFKVLLCGAVLSRIDAGQEQLGRRIHYSQNDLVEYSPVTEKHLTDGMTVRELCSAAITMSDNTAANLLLTTIGGPKELTAFLHNMGDHVTRLDRWEPELNEAIPNDERDTTMPVAMATTLRKLLTGELLTLASRQQLIDWMEADKVAGPLLRSALPAGWFIADKSGAGERGSRGIIAALGPDGKPSRIVVIYTTGSQATMDERNRQIAEIGASLIKHW* transl_table: 1 gene: bla note: confers resistance to ampicillin, carbenicillin, and related antibiotics"
     rep_origin      1745..2333
                     /label="ori"
                     /note="direction: RIGHT note: high-copy-number ColE1/pMB1/pBR322/pUC origin of replication"
     protein_bind    2621..2642
                     /label="CAP binding site"
                     /note="bound_moiety: E. coli catabolite activator protein note: CAP binding activates transcription in the presence of cAMP."
     promoter        2657..2662
                     /label="lac promoter"
                     /note="note: promoter for the E. coli lac operon"
     promoter        2663..2680
                     /label="lac promoter"
                     /note="note: promoter for the E. coli lac operon"
     promoter        2681..2687
                     /label="lac promoter"
                     /note="note: promoter for the E. coli lac operon"
     protein_bind    2695..2711
                     /label="lac operator"
                     /note="bound_moiety: lac repressor encoded by lacI note: The lac repressor binds to the lac operator to inhibit transcription in E. coli. This inhibition can be relieved by adding lactose or isopropyl-β-D-thiogalactopyranoside (IPTG)."
     primer_bind     2719..2735
                     /label="M13 rev"
                     /note="note: common sequencing primer, one of multiple similar variants"
     promoter        2756..2774
                     /label="T3 promoter"
                     /note="note: promoter for bacteriophage T3 RNA polymerase"
     promoter        2792..3190
                     /label="TEF1 promoter"
                     /note="gene: S. cerevisiae TEF1 note: promoter for EF-1α"
     misc_feature    3201..3224
                     /label="ANx16"
     misc_feature    3201..3244
                     /label="ANx16.5"
     misc_feature    3201..6929
                     /label="MAL"
     misc_feature    3946..5358
                     /label="MSY28-tf"
     primer          complement(4002..4035)
                     /label=116
                     /note="sequence: GCGCTGAATGCAGCGATTACATGGTTTATTCCTG"
     primer          4015..4034
                     /label="oms113"
                     /note="sequence: TGTAATCGCTGCATTCAGCG"
     primer          4238..4273
                     /label=115
                     /note="sequence: GGCCAATGCTTTCCTACGATGATCTTCACAAGCTTC"
     primer          complement(4238..4273)
                     /label="oms114"
                     /note="sequence: GAAGCTTGTGAAGATCATCGTAGGAAAGCATTGGCC"
     primer          4295..4314
                     /label=96
                     /note="sequence: GTTGCGCCTACTGGTTTCTG"
     primer          complement(4295..4326)
                     /label=99
                     /note="sequence: CGAAAGGGATACCAGAAACCAGTAGGCGCAAC"
     primer          4419..4452
                     /label=118
                     /note="sequence: TCGGCAATTCTTTGACGACCTTAGTAACAGCGAC"
     primer          complement(4432..4451)
                     /label="oMS117"
                     /note="sequence: TCGCTGTTACTAAGGTCGTC"
     primer          complement(4730..4766)
                     /label=121
                     /note="sequence: ACCTCAAGGAAGCTTTCTAGAGAAAGACGAGGGTCTG"
     primer          4736..4781
                     /label=98
                     /note="sequence: CTCGTCTTTCTCTAGAAAGCTTCCTTGAGGTGATTAGAGTTTTCAC"
     primer          complement(4758..4782)
                     /label=97
                     /note="sequence: AGTGAAAACTCTAATCACCTCAAGG"
     primer          4812..4843
                     /label=120
                     /note="sequence: GGCTACTAACTGTGTCGATGATTCCTGCACCG"
     primer          complement(4812..4843)
                     /label=119
                     /note="sequence: CGGTGCAGGAATCATCGACACAGTTAGTAGCC"
     primer          5272..5309
                     /label=123
                     /note="sequence: TGTCAAGGTGCCCTAATTACTCTGCCCATTTCTAAACC"
     primer          complement(5281..5300)
                     /label=122
                     /note="sequence: ATGGGCAGAGTAATTAGGGC"
     misc_feature    complement(6860..6929)
                     /label="ANx17.5"
     CDS             6951..11054
                     /label="Cas9"
                     /note="product: Cas9 (Csn1) endonuclease from the Streptococcus pyogenes Type II CRISPR/Cas system codon_start: 1 translation: MDKKYSIGLDIGTNSVGWAVITDEYKVPSKKFKVLGNTDRHSIKKNLIGALLFDSGETAEATRLKRTARRRYTRRKNRICYLQEIFSNEMAKVDDSFFHRLEESFLVEEDKKHERHPIFGNIVDEVAYHEKYPTIYHLRKKLVDSTDKADLRLIYLALAHMIKFRGHFLIEGDLNPDNSDVDKLFIQLVQTYNQLFEENPINASGVDAKAILSARLSKSRRLENLIAQLPGEKKNGLFGNLIALSLGLTPNFKSNFDLAEDAKLQLSKDTYDDDLDNLLAQIGDQYADLFLAAKNLSDAILLSDILRVNTEITKAPLSASMIKRYDEHHQDLTLLKALVRQQLPEKYKEIFFDQSKNGYAGYIDGGASQEEFYKFIKPILEKMDGTEELLVKLNREDLLRKQRTFDNGSIPHQIHLGELHAILRRQEDFYPFLKDNREKIEKILTFRIPYYVGPLARGNSRFAWMTRKSEETITPWNFEEVVDKGASAQSFIERMTNFDKNLPNEKVLPKHSLLYEYFTVYNELTKVKYVTEGMRKPAFLSGEQKKAIVDLLFKTNRKVTVKQLKEDYFKKIECFDSVEISGVEDRFNASLGTYHDLLKIIKDKDFLDNEENEDILEDIVLTLTLFEDREMIEERLKTYAHLFDDKVMKQLKRRRYTGWGRLSRKLINGIRDKQSGKTILDFLKSDGFANRNFMQLIHDDSLTFKEDIQKAQVSGQGDSLHEHIANLAGSPAIKKGILQTVKVVDELVKVMGRHKPENIVIEMARENQTTQKGQKNSRERMKRIEEGIKELGSQILKEHPVENTQLQNEKLYLYYLQNGRDMYVDQELDINRLSDYDVDHIVPQSFLKDDSIDNKVLTRSDKNRGKSDNVPSEEVVKKMKNYWRQLLNAKLITQRKFDNLTKAERGGLSELDKAGFIKRQLVETRQITKHVAQILDSRMNTKYDENDKLIREVKVITLKSKLVSDFRKDFQFYKVREINNYHHAHDAYLNAVVGTALIKKYPKLESEFVYGDYKVYDVRKMIAKSEQEIGKATAKYFFYSNIMNFFKTEITLANGEIRKRPLIETNGETGEIVWDKGRDFATVRKVLSMPQVNIVKKTEVQTGGFSKESILPKRNSDKLIARKKDWDPKKYGGFDSPTVAYSVLVVAKVEKGKSKKLKSVKELLGITIMERSSFEKNPIDFLEAKGYKEVKKDLIIKLPKYSLFELENGRKRMLASAGELQKGNELALPSKYVNFLYLASHYEKLKGSPEDNEQKQLFVEQHKHYLDEIIEQISEFSKRVILADANLDKVLSAYNKHRDKPIREQAENIIHLFTLTNLGAPAAFKYFDTTIDRKRYTSTKEVLDATLIHQSITGLYETRIDLSQLGGD protein_id: transl_table: 1 locus_tag: note: generates RNA-guided double strand breaks in DNA"
     CDS             11067..11087
                     /label="SV40 NLS"
                     /note="product: nuclear localization signal of SV40 (simian virus 40) large T antigen codon_start: 1 translation: PKKKRKV protein_id: transl_table: 1 locus_tag: note: "
     terminator      11103..11350
                     /label="CYC1 terminator"
                     /note="gene: S. cerevisiae CYC1 note: transcription terminator for CYC1"
     promoter        complement(11369..11387)
                     /label="T7 promoter"
                     /note="note: promoter for bacteriophage T7 RNA polymerase"
     primer_bind     complement(11397..11413)
                     /label="M13 fwd"
                     /note="note: common sequencing primer, one of multiple similar variants"
     rep_origin      11554..12009
                     /label="f1 ori"
                     /note="direction: RIGHT note: f1 bacteriophage origin of replication; arrow indicates direction of (+) strand synthesis"
     terminator      12690..12887
                     /label="TEF terminator"
                     /note="note: Ashbya gossypii TEF terminator"
     gene            complement(12690..13809)
                     /label="natMX6"
                     /note="note: yeast selectable marker conferring nourseothricin resistance"
     CDS             complement(12893..13465)
                     /label="NrsR"
                     /note="product: nourseothricin acetyltransferase codon_start: 1 translation: MGTTLDDTAYRYRTSVPGDAEAIEALDGSFTTDTVFRVTATGDGFTLREVPVDPPLTKVFPDDESDDESDDGEDGDPDSRTFVAYGDDGDLAGFVVVSYSGWNRRLTVEDIEVAPEHRGHGVGRALMGLATEFARERGAGHLWLEVTNVNAPAIHAYRRMGFTLCGLDTALYDGTASDGEQALYMSMPCP* protein_id: transl_table: 1 gene: Streptomyces noursei nat1 note: confers resistance to nourseothricin"
     promoter        complement(13466..13809)
                     /label="TEF promoter"
                     /note="note: Ashbya gossypii TEF promoter"
ORIGIN
        1 gacgaaaggg cctcgtgata cgcctatttt tataggttaa tgtcatgata ataatggttt
       61 cttagacgga tcgcttgcct gtaacttaca cgcgcctcgt atcttttaat gatggaataa
      121 tttgggaatt tactctgtgt ttatttattt ttatgttttg tatttggatt ttagaaagta
      181 aataaagaag gtagaagagt tacggaatga agaaaaaaaa ataaacaaag gtttaaaaaa
      241 tttcaacaaa aagcgtactt tacatatata tttattagac aagaaaagca gattaaatag
      301 atatacattc gattaacgat aagtaaaatg taaaatcaca ggattttcgt gtgtggtctt
      361 ctacacagac aagatgaaac aattcggcat taatacctga gagcaggaag agcaagataa
      421 aaggtagtat ttgttggcga tccccctaga gtcttttaca tcttcggaaa acaaaaacta
      481 ttttttcttt aatttctttt tttactttct atttttaatt tatatattta tattaaaaaa
      541 tttaaattat aattattttt atagcacgtg atgaaaagga cccaggtggc acttttcggg
      601 gaaatgtgcg cggaacccct atttgtttat ttttctaaat acattcaaat atgtatccgc
      661 tcatgagaca ataaccctga taaatgcttc aataatattg aaaaaggaag agtatgagta
      721 ttcaacattt ccgtgtcgcc cttattccct tttttgcggc attttgcctt cctgtttttg
      781 ctcacccaga aacgctggtg aaagtaaaag atgctgaaga tcagttgggt gcacgagtgg
      841 gttacatcga actggatctc aacagcggta agatccttga gagttttcgc cccgaagaac
      901 gttttccaat gatgagcact tttaaagttc tgctatgtgg cgcggtatta tcccgtattg
      961 acgccgggca agagcaactc ggtcgccgca tacactattc tcagaatgac ttggttgagt
     1021 actcaccagt cacagaaaag catcttacgg atggcatgac agtaagagaa ttatgcagtg
     1081 ctgccataac catgagtgat aacactgcgg ccaacttact tctgacaacg atcggaggac
     1141 cgaaggagct aaccgctttt ttgcacaaca tgggggatca tgtaactcgc cttgatcgtt
     1201 gggaaccgga gctgaatgaa gccataccaa acgacgagcg tgacaccacg atgcctgtag
     1261 caatggcaac aacgttgcgc aaactattaa ctggcgaact acttactcta gcttcccggc
     1321 aacaattaat agactggatg gaggcggata aagttgcagg accacttctg cgctcggccc
     1381 ttccggctgg ctggtttatt gctgataaat ctggagccgg tgagcgtggg tctcgcggta
     1441 tcattgcagc actggggcca gatggtaagc cctcccgtat cgtagttatc tacacgacgg
     1501 ggagtcaggc aactatggat gaacgaaata gacagatcgc tgagataggt gcctcactga
     1561 ttaagcattg gtaactgtca gaccaagttt actcatatat actttagatt gatttaaaac
     1621 ttcattttta atttaaaagg atctaggtga agatcctttt tgataatctc atgaccaaaa
     1681 tcccttaacg tgagttttcg ttccactgag cgtcagaccc cgtagaaaag atcaaaggat
     1741 cttcttgaga tccttttttt ctgcgcgtaa tctgctgctt gcaaacaaaa aaaccaccgc
     1801 taccagcggt ggtttgtttg ccggatcaag agctaccaac tctttttccg aaggtaactg
     1861 gcttcagcag agcgcagata ccaaatactg ttcttctagt gtagccgtag ttaggccacc
     1921 acttcaagaa ctctgtagca ccgcctacat acctcgctct gctaatcctg ttaccagtgg
     1981 ctgctgccag tggcgataag tcgtgtctta ccgggttgga ctcaagacga tagttaccgg
     2041 ataaggcgca gcggtcgggc tgaacggggg gttcgtgcac acagcccagc ttggagcgaa
     2101 cgacctacac cgaactgaga tacctacagc gtgagctatg agaaagcgcc acgcttcccg
     2161 aagggagaaa ggcggacagg tatccggtaa gcggcagggt cggaacagga gagcgcacga
     2221 gggagcttcc agggggaaac gcctggtatc tttatagtcc tgtcgggttt cgccacctct
     2281 gacttgagcg tcgatttttg tgatgctcgt caggggggcg gagcctatgg aaaaacgcca
     2341 gcaacgcggc ctttttacgg ttcctggcct tttgctggcc ttttgctcac atgttctttc
     2401 ctgcgttatc ccctgattct gtggataacc gtattaccgc ctttgagtga gctgataccg
     2461 ctcgccgcag ccgaacgacc gagcgcagcg agtcagtgag cgaggaagcg gaagagcgcc
     2521 caatacgcaa accgcctctc cccgcgcgtt ggccgattca ttaatgcagc tggcacgaca
     2581 ggtttcccga ctggaaagcg ggcagtgagc gcaacgcaat taatgtgagt tagctcactc
     2641 attaggcacc ccaggcttta cactttatgc ttccggctcg tatgttgtgt ggaattgtga
     2701 gcggataaca atttcacaca ggaaacagct atgaccatga ttacgccaag cgcgcaatta
     2761 accctcacta aagggaacaa aagctggagc tcatagcttc aaaatgtttc tactcctttt
     2821 ttactcttcc agattttctc ggactccgcg catcgccgta ccacttcaaa acacccaagc
     2881 acagcatact aaatttcccc tctttcttcc tctagggtgt cgttaattac ccgtactaaa
     2941 ggtttggaaa agaaaaaaga gaccgcctcg tttctttttc ttcgtcgaaa aaggcaataa
     3001 aaatttttat cacgtttctt tttcttgaaa attttttttt tgattttttt ctctttcgat
     3061 gacctcccat tgatatttaa gttaataaac ggtcttcaat ttctcaagtt tcagtttcat
     3121 ttttcttgtt ctattacaac tttttttact tcttgctcat tagaaagaaa gcatagcaat
     3181 ctaatctaag ttttctagaa CAGCCAACGT TATTTCTCAG GTCCATCGAT TTTTTGTTTT
     3241 TACCATATTC CTTAAAGACA TACACAAGGT TAGTAGGAGA GGAAACCCAT GGGGAGTAGT
     3301 GCACGAAAAA GCTTAGAAAA CCGTCCCTGG CGTTTATTGC ATAGAGACAC ATCTCTTTCC
     3361 GTACAACGGA GCAAATATCA CAGAAGCGGT ACTCATCTAT GTTAGTATCC TTGCGATTCC
     3421 TCTCACCTAT CACAGAATGT TATTCTAACA CTACTAGAGA TAGAAATTTA AGCAGAACCG
     3481 CCTTATTTTC AGAACGAATT TTTCGCCAGC TTAGTTTGCT CGAGGAAGGG GGGTGGGCGT
     3541 GAATTTTTTT TTCTTGTGTC ATCCATTACT CTCCCTCCTG AGTATGGGAG GAGAAGATTA
     3601 TTCGAGTAGA ACGGAGATTT TTTTTTTTGG CTTAATACGT GCCTATTCAC TGTCGATATT
     3661 TCAATGAGAA GAACTGTACT GTTCGGGGGA ATATTTAGAA GGAATTGGAT TCGATGGACA
     3721 TTAGTGGCTT CTTTGTTACC TCATATTTTT CGTTCTCATT GCAGCGCCCT TCCTCACCCG
     3781 CGGGCGCTTT TATCCCGCCC CGGCTTTTAT TGTCCGTTCC ATTGTATTCA ATAACTTAAA
     3841 TACAACAGAA AATGATTACA GGATTCTTCT CTCATAGAAA TATAAGCAAA CTTCAAATGG
     3901 AACTGAGAAA AAAAATTTTC CTTCTATTGG AATTTTACTT TACAAATGAC TTTGGCAAAA
     3961 CAGGCATGCG ATTGTTGTCG CGTTCGTCGA GTAAAGTGTG ACAGGAATAA ACCATGTAAT
     4021 CGCTGCATTC AGCGCAATTT GAACTGCACT TATCTTCAAC CGTTGAAAAA GAGAGGTCCA
     4081 AAATCCATTA GAGCAGGAAG CTTAAAAAAA ATAGCGGAAG TGCAGATGGT GAGTATGAAT
     4141 AATAATATTA TGGCCGCTCC GGTGGTATGT AAGAAGGTTC CGAAAAACCT GATTGATCAA
     4201 TGTTTGAGGT TGTATCATGA TAACTTATAT GTAATTTGGC CAATGCTTTC CTACGATGAT
     4261 CTTCACAAGC TTCTAGAAGA GAAATACGAT GACCGTTGCG CCTACTGGTT TCTGGTATCC
     4321 CTTTCGGCAG CTACTCTTAG CGACTTGCAA ATTGAAATAG AGTATGAGGA AGGAGTCACT
     4381 TTTACTGGAG AGCAGTTGTG CACTCTTTGC ATGTTATCTC GGCAATTCTT TGACGACCTT
     4441 AGTAACAGCG ACATATTTCG AATCATGACA TACTATTGTT TGCACCGTTG TTACGCGCAG
     4501 TTTGCGGATA CGAGAACTTC ATATAGACTT TCTTGTGAAG CCGTGGGCCT CATCAAGATA
     4561 GCTGGATTCC ATCGGGAAGA AACCTATGAA TTCCTTCCCT TCGGTGAACA ACAACTCAGA
     4621 AGGAAAGTTT ACTATTTACT TCTTATGACA GAGAGATTTT ACGCTGTATA TATTAAGTGT
     4681 GTCACGAGCC TAGATGCAAC AATAGCGCCA CCACTACCAG AGGTTGTAAC AGACCCTCGT
     4741 CTTTCTCTAG AAAGCTTCCT TGAGGTGATT AGAGTTTTCA CTATACCAGG AAAGTGTTTT
     4801 TATGATGCTT TGGCTACTAA CTGTGTCGAT GATTCCTGCA CCGAAGACTC TCTAAAAAGG
     4861 ATATGGAACG AACTTCATAC CACATCACTT GATATAGAGC CATGGTCTTA CGGATACATC
     4921 GATTTTCTGT TTTCGAGGCA TTGGGTCAGG ACACTAGCGT GGAAACTAGT ACTTCATATG
     4981 AAAGGTATGC GGATGAATTT TCTTTCGAAT ACTAATAACA CACATATACC AGTCGAAATT
     5041 GCTAGAGACA TGTTGGGAGA CACGTTTTTA ACTCCGAAAA ACCTGTATGA TGTACATGGT
     5101 CCTGGAATAC CGATGAAGGC ATTAGAAATA GCCAATGCAT TGGTAGATGT CGTAAATAAG
     5161 TATGATCACA ATATGAAGTT GGAAGCTTGG AATGTTTTGT ATGATGTATC CAAGTTTGTT
     5221 TTTTCTCTGA AACATTGCAA TAATAAAATG TTCGACAGAT TTTCAACGAA ATGTCAAGGT
     5281 GCCCTAATTA CTCTGCCCAT TTCTAAACCT TTGCAATTAA ATGATAACTC CAAAGATGAA
     5341 GACGACATAA TTCCTTAATT TATTGTTCAC GCCGTTCACT TATACGAGAT AGATATACTG
     5401 ATAGAGTGTG AGCGATATTC TTAAGTCTTG CTTTTCGAGG GTGTAAGAAG CTATGTTCAG
     5461 GCGAGATTAT TCTACTCCTG CCTTACTTGT TTGTAATATT TAGTTCTGAT GGTCATGATA
     5521 ATTCTATATA CAGTTACATT AAGTATATAC TTAAGCGGGC AGCTTACTAA TATAAATTTT
     5581 GTGGCATTTT TGTTGGGATA TGAGAATCAT GTATCGTTGA TTTGCAAAGC GAATTTACGT
     5641 TACCAGGAAT AGGGAATACT CTCTTGAATT CTAACATAAG CATATAAATG CTGAAAGAAT
     5701 ACGTCAAAAA GTAAATTTAC AGAATTAAAA AAAATAATTG TTGCCGGAAC ATGAATAGAG
     5761 TGTATCAACA TACAATATAA AAATTTAAGC ATTTTCATTA ACGGGAATGA AAAAATTGTA
     5821 TATTAGTACT TCTTTTTGCA AGATATTTAA ACCTAGGACC CTCATCACAA TGATTCATTT
     5881 AAATCATTAA CGTTTTTTCA GAACAAAATA ATAACCTCTA GTTGAAAAAA CTTCAAAGCC
     5941 GCAACAAAAC CAAAAAAAAG TCATAATGTC GAGTAAAAAT AAACTCGATG TGTTAAGTAC
     6001 TAGTTATATA AAATAAAATT AAATAACGCC GTATCTACCT ACTGGCTAAA AAAAAGTTAA
     6061 TTAATAGTCT TGGATGTAAT TCTTATTGTT ATACTGAATA TGCTAAAACC ACTCACAACA
     6121 AGTATGGAGT ATATTGTGCC TCTTTATATC CTGAGTACTT ATGCAATATG CGCTCACTCA
     6181 GGATGAAATG TACACAGCCG AAAGTATATT GAAAGCTGCC TCTGCGGAAA CTTCTATCTA
     6241 ATGTTGTCTC CAGATGTAGA CTATGAGGCC TGAAGAAGTC TTTAAGCACC TGTTGGAGAG
     6301 TATAAGGAGA CTGCTACAAC AACGTCTTCC CCACAAAAAT TATGTGGAGG CCGCTATGAT
     6361 ACCTGCACAA ACGTTAAGTT ACACATGAAA AAGAGACTGA CATAACTTTG ATCTCTGAAA
     6421 ATATGTTTTC CCCTGAGTAG CTTCACTGCT TGGATACCAA TACGAATAGA CCTTGGCTAT
     6481 AGTAAGTTGC CTCTGTACCG TAGAGATTCT TGCAACCTCG CTTAAACTCT CGCTTTTATC
     6541 TAATATTTCT CCTTATTGCG CGCTTCGTTG AAAATTTCGC TAAACACGGG GTTTAAGTTA
     6601 AAGTTTACAG GATTTATCCG GAAATTTTCG CGGACCCCAC ACAATTAAGA ATTGGCTCGA
     6661 AGAGTGATAA CGCATACTTT TCTTTTCTTT TTTTAGTTCC TAGCGTACCT AACGTAGGTA
     6721 ACATGATTTG GATCGTGGGA TGATACAAAC AACGTAAGAT GAGTAGTTCC TTCCTCAATT
     6781 CTTCTTGCAG CATCATTTTC ATGAGGCGCT CTGGGCAAGG TATAAAAAGT TCCATTAATA
     6841 CGTCTCTAAA AAATTAAATC ATCCATCTCT TAAGCAGTTT TTTTGATAAT CTCAAATGTA
     6901 CATCAGTCAA GCATAACTAA ATTACATAAc tagtggatcc cccgggaaaa atggacaaga
     6961 agtactccat tgggctcgat atcggcacaa acagcgtcgg ttgggccgtc attacggacg
     7021 agtacaaggt gccgagcaaa aaattcaaag ttctgggcaa taccgatcgc cacagcataa
     7081 agaagaacct cattggcgcc ctcctgttcg actccgggga gacggccgaa gccacgcggc
     7141 tcaaaagaac agcacggcgc agatataccc gcagaaagaa tcggatctgc tacctgcagg
     7201 agatctttag taatgagatg gctaaggtgg atgactcttt cttccatagg ctggaggagt
     7261 cctttttggt ggaggaggat aaaaagcacg agcgccaccc aatctttggc aatatcgtgg
     7321 acgaggtggc gtaccatgaa aagtacccaa ccatatatca tctgaggaag aagcttgtag
     7381 acagtactga taaggctgac ttgcggttga tctatctcgc gctggcgcat atgatcaaat
     7441 ttcggggaca cttcctcatc gagggggacc tgaacccaga caacagcgat gtcgacaaac
     7501 tctttatcca actggttcag acttacaatc agcttttcga agagaacccg atcaacgcat
     7561 ccggagttga cgccaaagca atcctgagcg ctaggctgtc caaatcccgg cggctcgaaa
     7621 acctcatcgc acagctccct ggggagaaga agaacggcct gtttggtaat cttatcgccc
     7681 tgtcactcgg gctgaccccc aactttaaat ctaacttcga cctggccgaa gatgccaagc
     7741 ttcaactgag caaagacacc tacgatgatg atctcgacaa tctgctggcc cagatcggcg
     7801 accagtacgc agaccttttt ttggcggcaa agaacctgtc agacgccatt ctgctgagtg
     7861 atattctgcg agtgaacacg gagatcacca aagctccgct gagcgctagt atgatcaagc
     7921 gctatgatga gcaccaccaa gacttgactt tgctgaaggc ccttgtcaga cagcaactgc
     7981 ctgagaagta caaggaaatt ttcttcgatc agtctaaaaa tggctacgcc ggatacattg
     8041 acggcggagc aagccaggag gaattttaca aatttattaa gcccatcttg gaaaaaatgg
     8101 acggcaccga ggagctgctg gtaaagctta acagagaaga tctgttgcgc aaacagcgca
     8161 ctttcgacaa tggaagcatc ccccaccaga ttcacctggg cgaactgcac gctatcctca
     8221 ggcggcaaga ggatttctac ccctttttga aagataacag ggaaaagatt gagaaaatcc
     8281 tcacatttcg gataccctac tatgtaggcc ccctcgcccg gggaaattcc agattcgcgt
     8341 ggatgactcg caaatcagaa gagaccatca ctccctggaa cttcgaggaa gtcgtggata
     8401 agggggcctc tgcccagtcc ttcatcgaaa ggatgactaa ctttgataaa aatctgccta
     8461 acgaaaaggt gcttcctaaa cactctctgc tgtacgagta cttcacagtt tataacgagc
     8521 tcaccaaggt caaatacgtc acagaaggga tgagaaagcc agcattcctg tctggagagc
     8581 agaagaaagc tatcgtggac ctcctcttca agacgaaccg gaaagttacc gtgaaacagc
     8641 tcaaagaaga ctatttcaaa aagattgaat gtttcgactc tgttgaaatc agcggagtgg
     8701 aggatcgctt caacgcatcc ctgggaacgt atcacgatct cctgaaaatc attaaagaca
     8761 aggacttcct ggacaatgag gagaacgagg acattcttga ggacattgtc ctcaccctta
     8821 cgttgtttga agatagggag atgattgaag aacgcttgaa aacttacgct catctcttcg
     8881 acgacaaagt catgaaacag ctcaagaggc gccgatatac aggatggggg cggctgtcaa
     8941 gaaaactgat caatgggatc cgagacaagc agagtggaaa gacaatcctg gattttctta
     9001 agtccgatgg atttgccaac cggaacttca tgcagttgat ccatgatgac tctctcacct
     9061 ttaaggagga catccagaaa gcacaagttt ctggccaggg ggacagtctt cacgagcaca
     9121 tcgctaatct tgcaggtagc ccagctatca aaaagggaat actgcagacc gttaaggtcg
     9181 tggatgaact cgtcaaagta atgggaaggc ataagcccga gaatatcgtt atcgagatgg
     9241 cccgagagaa ccaaactacc cagaagggac agaagaacag tagggaaagg atgaagagga
     9301 ttgaagaggg tataaaagaa ctggggtccc aaatccttaa ggaacaccca gttgaaaaca
     9361 cccagcttca gaatgagaag ctctacctgt actacctgca gaacggcagg gacatgtacg
     9421 tggatcagga actggacatc aatcggctct ccgactacga cgtggatcat atcgtgcccc
     9481 agtcttttct caaagatgat tctattgata ataaagtgtt gacaagatcc gataaaaata
     9541 gagggaagag tgataacgtc ccctcagaag aagttgtcaa gaaaatgaaa aattattggc
     9601 ggcagctgct gaacgccaaa ctgatcacac aacggaagtt cgataatctg actaaggctg
     9661 aacgaggtgg cctgtctgag ttggataaag ccggcttcat caaaaggcag cttgttgaga
     9721 cacgccagat caccaagcac gtggcccaaa ttctcgattc acgcatgaac accaagtacg
     9781 atgaaaatga caaactgatt cgagaggtga aagttattac tctgaagtct aagctggtct
     9841 cagatttcag aaaggacttt cagttttata aggtgagaga gatcaacaat taccaccatg
     9901 cgcatgatgc ctacctgaat gcagtggtag gcactgcact tatcaaaaaa tatcccaagc
     9961 ttgaatctga atttgtttac ggagactata aagtgtacga tgttaggaaa atgatcgcaa
    10021 agtctgagca ggaaataggc aaggccaccg ctaagtactt cttttacagc aatattatga
    10081 attttttcaa gaccgagatt acactggcca atggagagat tcggaagcga ccacttatcg
    10141 aaacaaacgg agaaacagga gaaatcgtgt gggacaaggg tagggatttc gcgacagtcc
    10201 ggaaggtcct gtccatgccg caggtgaaca tcgttaaaaa gaccgaagta cagaccggag
    10261 gcttctccaa ggaaagtatc ctcccgaaaa ggaacagcga caagctgatc gcacgcaaaa
    10321 aagattggga ccccaagaaa tacggcggat tcgattctcc tacagtcgct tacagtgtac
    10381 tggttgtggc caaagtggag aaagggaagt ctaaaaaact caaaagcgtc aaggaactgc
    10441 tgggcatcac aatcatggag cgatcaagct tcgaaaaaaa ccccatcgac tttctcgagg
    10501 cgaaaggata taaagaggtc aaaaaagacc tcatcattaa gcttcccaag tactctctct
    10561 ttgagcttga aaacggccgg aaacgaatgc tcgctagtgc gggcgagctg cagaaaggta
    10621 acgagctggc actgccctct aaatacgtta atttcttgta tctggccagc cactatgaaa
    10681 agctcaaagg gtctcccgaa gataatgagc agaagcagct gttcgtggaa caacacaaac
    10741 actaccttga tgagatcatc gagcaaataa gcgaattctc caaaagagtg atcctcgccg
    10801 acgctaacct cgataaggtg ctttctgctt acaataagca cagggataag cccatcaggg
    10861 agcaggcaga aaacattatc cacttgttta ctctgaccaa cttgggcgcg cctgcagcct
    10921 tcaagtactt cgacaccacc atagacagaa agcggtacac ctctacaaag gaggtcctgg
    10981 acgccacact gattcatcag tcaattacgg ggctctatga aacaagaatc gacctctctc
    11041 agctcggtgg agacagcagg gctgacccca agaagaagag gaaggtgtga tctcttctcg
    11101 agtcatgtaa ttagttatgt cacgcttaca ttcacgccct ccccccacat ccgctctaac
    11161 cgaaaaggaa ggagttagac aacctgaagt ctaggtccct atttattttt ttatagttat
    11221 gttagtatta agaacgttat ttatatttca aatttttctt ttttttctgt acagacgcgt
    11281 gtacgcatgt aacattatac tgaaaacctt gcttgagaag gttttgggac gctcgaaggc
    11341 tttaatttgc ggccggtacc caattcgccc tatagtgagt cgtattacgc gcgctcactg
    11401 gccgtcgttt tacaacgtcg tgactgggaa aaccctggcg ttacccaact taatcgcctt
    11461 gcagcacatc cccctttcgc cagctggcgt aatagcgaag aggcccgcac cgatcgccct
    11521 tcccaacagt tgcgcagcct gaatggcgaa tggnnnnnnn nnnnnnnnnn nnnnnnnnnn
    11581 nnnnnnnnnn nnnnnnnnnn nnnnnnnnnn nnnnnnnnnn nnnnnnnnnn nnnnnnnnnn
    11641 nnnnnnnnnn nnnnnnnnnn nnnnnnnnnn nnnnnnncnn nnnnnnnnnn nnnnnnnnnn
    11701 nnnnnnnnnn nnnnnnnnnn nnnnnnnnnn nnnnnnnnnn nnnnnnnnnn nnnnnnnnnn
    11761 nnnnnnnnna nnnnnnnnnn nnnnnnnnnn nnnnnnnnnn nnnnnnnnnn nnnnnnnnnc
    11821 ctttgacgtt ggagtccacg ttctttaata gtggactctt gttccaaact ggaacaacac
    11881 tcaaccctat ctcggtctat tcttttgatt tataagggat tttgccgatt tcggcctatt
    11941 ggttaaaaaa tgagctgatt taacaaaaat ttaacgcgaa ttttaacaaa atattaacgc
    12001 ttacaatttc ctgatgcggt attttctcct tacgcatctg tgcggtattt cacaccgcat
    12061 agatcggcaa gtgcacaaac aatacttaaa taaatactac tcagtaataa cctatttctt
    12121 agcatttttg acgaaatttg ctattttgtt agagtctttt acaccatttg tctccacacc
    12181 tccgcttaca tcaacaccaa taacgccatt taatctaagc gcatcaccaa cattttctgg
    12241 cgtcagtcca ccagctaaca taaaatgtaa gctttcgggg ctctcttgcc ttccaaccca
    12301 gtcagaaatc gagttccaat ccaaaagttc acctgtccca cctgcttctg aatcaaacaa
    12361 gggaataaac gaatgaggtt tctgtgaagc tgcactgagt agtatgttgc agtcttttgg
    12421 aaatacgagt cttttaataa ctggcaaacc gaggaactct tggtattctt gccacgactc
    12481 atctccatgc agttggacga tatcaatgcc gtaatcattg accagagcca aaacatcctc
    12541 cttaggttga ttacgaaaca cgccaaccaa gtatttcgga gtgcctgaac tatttttata
    12601 tgcttttaca agacttgaaa ttttccttgc aataaccggg tcaattgcgt tttcgacact
    12661 ggatggcggc gttagtatcg aatcgacagc agtatagcga ccagcattca catacgattg
    12721 acgcatgata ttactttctg cgcacttaac ttcgcatctg ggcagatgat gtcgaggcga
    12781 aaaaaaatat aaatcacgct aacatttgat taaaatagaa caactacaat ataaaaaaac
    12841 tatacaaatg acaagttctt gaaaacaaga atctttttat tgtcagtact gattaggggc
    12901 agggcatgct catgtagagc gcctgctcgc cgtccgaggc ggtgccgtcg tacagggcgg
    12961 tgtccaggcc gcagagggtg aaccccatcc gccggtacgc gtggatcgcc ggtgcgttga
    13021 cgttggtgac ctccagccag aggtgcccgg cgccccgctc gcgggcgaac tccgtcgcga
    13081 gccccatcaa cgcgcgcccg accccgtgcc cccggtgctc cggggcgacc tcgatgtcct
    13141 cgacggtcag ccggcggttc cagccggagt acgagacgac cacgaagccc gccaggtcgc
    13201 cgtcgtcccc gtacgcgacg aacgtccggg agtccgggtc gccgtcctcc ccgtcgtccg
    13261 attcgtcgtc cgattcgtcg tcggggaaca ccttggtcag gggcgggtcc accggcacct
    13321 cccgcagggt gaagccgtcc ccggtggcgg tgacgcggaa gacggtgtcg gtggtgaagg
    13381 acccatccag tgcctcgatg gcctcggcgt cccccgggac actggtgcgg taccggtaag
    13441 ccgtgtcgtc aagagtggta cccatggttg tttatgttcg gatgtgatgt gagaactgta
    13501 tcctagcaag attttaaaag gaagtatatg aaagaagaac ctcagtggca aatcctaacc
    13561 ttttatattt ctctacaggg gcgcggcgtg gggacaattc aacgcgtctg tgaggggagc
    13621 gtttccctgc tcgcaggtct gcagcgagga gccgtaattt ttgcttcgcg ccgtgcggcc
    13681 atcaaaatgt atggatgcaa atgattatac atggggatgt atgggctaaa tgtacgggcg
    13741 acagtcacat catgcccctg agctgcgcac gtcaagactg tcaaggaggg tattctgggc
    13801 ctccatgtcg ctggccgggt gacccggcgg ggacaaggca agctaaacag atctacgtaa
    13861 ggtgacaagc tatttttcaa taaagaatat cttccactac tgccatctgg cgtcataact
    13921 gcaaagtaca catatattac gatgctgttc tattaaatgc ttcctatatt atatatatag
    13981 taatgtcgtg atctatggtg cactctcagt acaatctgct ctgatgccgc atagttaagc
    14041 cagccccgac acccgccaac acccgctgac gcgccctgac gggcttgtct gctcccggca
    14101 tccgcttaca gacaagctgt gaccgtctcc gggagctgca tgtgtcagag gttttcaccg
    14161 tcatcaccga aacgcgcga
//
