# Supplementary material for: Comprehensive deletion scan of anti-CRISPR AcrIIA4 reveals essential and dispensable domains for Cas9 inhibition
Source: bioRxiv preprint, doi:10.1101/2024.07.09.602757, version 2 (2024-10-09)
Supplement: Plasmid maps [file 602757_file03.gz › plasmid maps/MSp218 - pmel16-mcs.gb]

LOCUS       MSp218_-_pMEL16_+_MCS   5413 bp ds-DNA     circular     30-SEP-2024
DEFINITION  .
KEYWORDS    "marker:AmpR" "ref:pmid\:25743786"
COMMENT     HIS3 based Yeast/E.coli shuttle vector designed to clone and
            express Cas9 programming spacer. <small>[1] CRISPR/Cas9: a
            molecular Swiss army knife for simultaneous introduction of
            multiple genetic modifications in Saccharomyces cerevisiae. FEMS
            Yeast Res. 2015 Mar;15(2). pii: fov004. doi: 10.1093/femsyr/fov004.
            Epub 2015 Mar 4. Mans R, van Rossum HM, Wijsman M, Backx A,
            Kuijpers NG, van den Broek M, Daran-Lapujade P, Pronk JT, van Maris
            AJ, Daran JM (pmid:25743786)</small>
FEATURES             Location/Qualifiers
     protein_bind    98..145
                     /label="FRT"
                     /note="note: FLP-mediated recombination occurs in the 8-bp core sequence TCTAGAAA (Turan and Bode, 2011). bound_moiety: FLP recombinase from the Saccharomyces cerevisiae 2μ plasmid"
     rep_origin      126..1108
                     /label="2μ ori"
                     /note="note: yeast 2μ plasmid origin of replication"
     promoter        1135..1239
                     /label="AmpR promoter"
                     /note="gene: bla"
     CDS             1240..1308
                     /label="AmpR"
                     /note="note: confers resistance to ampicillin, carbenicillin, and related antibiotics transl_table: 1 codon_start: 1 translation: MSIQHFRVALIPFFAAFCLPVFA,HPETLVKVKDAEDQLGARVGYIELDLNSGKILESFRPEERFPMMSTFKVLLCGAVLSRIDAGQEQLGRRIHYSQNDLVEYSPVTEKHLTDGMTVRELCSAAITMSDNTAANLLLTTIGGPKELTAFLHNMGDHVTRLDRWEPELNEAIPNDERDTTMPVAMATTLRKLLTGELLTLASRQQLIDWMEADKVAGPLLRSALPAGWFIADKSGAGERGSRGIIAALGPDGKPSRIVVIYTTGSQATMDERNRQIAEIGASLIKHW* gene: bla product: β-lactamase"
     CDS             1309..2100
                     /label="AmpR"
                     /note="note: confers resistance to ampicillin, carbenicillin, and related antibiotics transl_table: 1 codon_start: 1 translation: MSIQHFRVALIPFFAAFCLPVFA,HPETLVKVKDAEDQLGARVGYIELDLNSGKILESFRPEERFPMMSTFKVLLCGAVLSRIDAGQEQLGRRIHYSQNDLVEYSPVTEKHLTDGMTVRELCSAAITMSDNTAANLLLTTIGGPKELTAFLHNMGDHVTRLDRWEPELNEAIPNDERDTTMPVAMATTLRKLLTGELLTLASRQQLIDWMEADKVAGPLLRSALPAGWFIADKSGAGERGSRGIIAALGPDGKPSRIVVIYTTGSQATMDERNRQIAEIGASLIKHW* gene: bla product: β-lactamase"
     rep_origin      2271..2859
                     /label="ori"
                     /note="note: high-copy-number ColE1/pMB1/pBR322/pUC origin of replication direction: RIGHT"
     misc_feature    2554..2573
                     /label="ANx6"
     misc_feature    3048..3065
                     /label="SNR52-start"
     misc_feature    3317..3336
                     /label="gRNA target"
     misc_feature    3337..3411
                     /label="gRNA scaffold"
     terminator      3416..3435
                     /label="SUP4 terminator"
                     /note="note: transcription terminator for the S. cerevisiae SUP4 tRNA gene"
     misc_feature    3521..3626
                     /label="CWx76"
     misc_feature    3541..3560
                     /label="Miseq_fwd"
                     /note="note: sequence: actacCGGCTGATATCATCG ApEinfo_revcolor: #b1ff67"
     misc_feature    complement(3587..3606)
                     /label="Miseq_rev"
                     /note="note: sequence: ttcacGAACCGGTTACTCAG ApEinfo_revcolor: #ff9ccd"
     promoter        complement(3616..3634)
                     /label="T7 promoter"
                     /note="note: promoter for bacteriophage T7 RNA polymerase"
     primer_bind     complement(3644..3660)
                     /label="M13 fwd"
                     /note="note: common sequencing primer, one of multiple similar variants"
     misc_feature    complement(4032..4051)
                     /label="F homology arm"
     CDS             complement(4336..4998)
                     /label="HIS3"
                     /note="note: yeast auxotrophic marker transl_table: 1 codon_start: 1 translation: MTEQKALVKRITNETKIQIAISLKGGPLAIEHSIFPEKEAEAVAEQATQSQVINVHTGIGFLDHMIHALAKHSGWSLIVECIGDLHIDDHHTTEDCGIALGQAFKEALGAVRGVKRFGSGFAPLDEALSRAVVDLSNRPYAVVELGLQREKVGDLSCEMIPHFLESFAEASRITLHVDCLRGKNDHHRSESAFKALAVAIREATSPNGTNDVPSTKGVLM* gene: S. cerevisiae HIS3 product: imidazoleglycerol-phosphate dehydratase, required for histidine biosynthesis"
     misc_feature    complement(4436..4455)
                     /label="ANx7"
     promoter        complement(4999..5185)
                     /label="HIS3 promoter"
                     /note="gene: S. cerevisiae HIS3"
ORIGIN
        1 acaggcaaca cgcagatata ggtgcgacgt gaacagtgag ctgtatgtgc gcagctcgcg
       61 ttgcattttc ggaagcgctc gttttcggaa acgctttgaa gttcctattc cgaagttcct
      121 attctctaga aagtatagga acttcagagc gcttttgaaa accaaaagcg ctctgaagac
      181 gcactttcaa aaaaccaaaa acgcaccgga ctgtaacgag ctactaaaat attgcgaata
      241 ccgcttccac aaacattgct caaaagtatc tctttgctat atatctctgt gctatatccc
      301 tatataacct acccatccac ctttcgctcc ttgaacttgc atctaaactc gacctctaca
      361 ttttttatgt ttatctctag tattactctt tagacaaaaa aattgtagta agaactattc
      421 atagagtgaa tcgaaaacaa tacgaaaatg taaacatttc ctatacgtag tatatagaga
      481 caaaatagaa gaaaccgttc ataattttct gaccaatgaa gaatcatcaa cgctatcact
      541 ttctgttcac aaagtatgcg caatccacat cggtatagaa tataatcggg gatgccttta
      601 tcttgaaaaa atgcacccgc agcttcgcta gtaatcagta aacgcgggaa gtggagtcag
      661 gcttttttta tggaagagaa aatagacacc aaagtagcct tcttctaacc ttaacggacc
      721 tacagtgcaa aaagttatca agagactgca ttatagagcg cacaaaggag aaaaaaagta
      781 atctaagatg ctttgttaga aaaatagcgc tctcgggatg catttttgta gaacaaaaaa
      841 gaagtataga ttctttgttg gtaaaatagc gctctcgcgt tgcatttctg ttctgtaaaa
      901 atgcagctca gattctttgt ttgaaaaatt agcgctctcg cgttgcattt ttgttttaca
      961 aaaatgaagc acagattctt cgttggtaaa atagcgcttt cgcgttgcat ttctgttctg
     1021 taaaaatgca gctcagattc tttgtttgaa aaattagcgc tctcgcgttg catttttgtt
     1081 ctacaaaatg aagcacagat gcttcgttca ggtggcactt ttcggggaaa tgtgcgcgga
     1141 acccctattt gtttattttt ctaaatacat tcaaatatgt atccgctcat gagacaataa
     1201 ccctgataaa tgcttcaata atattgaaaa aggaagagta tgagtattca acatttccgt
     1261 gtcgccctta ttcccttttt tgcggcattt tgccttcctg tttttgctca cccagaaacg
     1321 ctggtgaaag taaaagatgc tgaagatcag ttgggtgcac gagtgggtta catcgaactg
     1381 gatctcaaca gcggtaagat ccttgagagt tttcgccccg aagaacgttt tccaatgatg
     1441 agcactttta aagttctgct atgtggcgcg gtattatccc gtattgacgc cgggcaagag
     1501 caactcggtc gccgcataca ctattctcag aatgacttgg ttgagtactc accagtcaca
     1561 gaaaagcatc ttacggatgg catgacagta agagaattat gcagtgctgc cataaccatg
     1621 agtgataaca ctgcggccaa cttacttctg acaacgatcg gaggaccgaa ggagctaacc
     1681 gcttttttgc acaacatggg ggatcatgta actcgccttg atcgttggga accggagctg
     1741 aatgaagcca taccaaacga cgagcgtgac accacgatgc ctgtagcaat ggcaacaacg
     1801 ttgcgcaaac tattaactgg cgaactactt actctagctt cccggcaaca attaatagac
     1861 tggatggagg cggataaagt tgcaggacca cttctgcgct cggcccttcc ggctggctgg
     1921 tttattgctg ataaatctgg agccggtgag cgtgggtctc gcggtatcat tgcagcactg
     1981 gggccagatg gtaagccctc ccgtatcgta gttatctaca cgacggggag tcaggcaact
     2041 atggatgaac gaaatagaca gatcgctgag ataggtgcct cactgattaa gcattggtaa
     2101 ctgtcagacc aagtttactc atatatactt tagattgatt taaaacttca tttttaattt
     2161 aaaaggatct aggtgaagat cctttttgat aatctcatga ccaaaatccc ttaacgtgag
     2221 ttttcgttcc actgagcgtc agaccccgta gaaaagatca aaggatcttc ttgagatcct
     2281 ttttttctgc gcgtaatctg ctgcttgcaa acaaaaaaac caccgctacc agcggtggtt
     2341 tgtttgccgg atcaagagct accaactctt tttccgaagg taactggctt cagcagagcg
     2401 cagataccaa atactgttct tctagtgtag ccgtagttag gccaccactt caagaactct
     2461 gtagcaccgc ctacatacct cgctctgcta atcctgttac cagtggctgc tgccagtggc
     2521 gataagtcgt gtcttaccgg gttggactca agacgatagt taccggataa ggcgcagcgg
     2581 tcgggctgaa cggggggttc gtgcacacag cccagcttgg agcgaacgac ctacaccgaa
     2641 ctgagatacc tacagcgtga gctatgagaa agcgccacgc ttcccgaagg gagaaaggcg
     2701 gacaggtatc cggtaagcgg cagggtcgga acaggagagc gcacgaggga gcttccaggg
     2761 ggaaacgcct ggtatcttta tagtcctgtc gggtttcgcc acctctgact tgagcgtcga
     2821 tttttgtgat gctcgtcagg ggggcggagc ctatggaaaa acgccagcaa cgcggccttt
     2881 ttacggttcc tggccttttg ctggcctttt gctcacatgt tctttcctgc gttatcccct
     2941 gattctgtgg ataaccgtat taccgccttt gagtgagctg ataccgctcg ccgcagccga
     3001 acgaccgagc gcagcgagtc agtgagcgag gaagcggaag agcgccctct ttgaaaagat
     3061 aatgtatgat tatgctttca ctcatattta tacagaaact tgatgttttc tttcgagtat
     3121 atacaaggtg attacatgta cgtttgaagt acaactctag attttgtagt gccctcttgg
     3181 gctagcggta aaggtgcgca ttttttcaca ccctacaatg ttctgttcaa aagattttgg
     3241 tcaaacgctg tagaagtgaa agttggtgcg catgtttcgg cgttcgaaac ttctccgcag
     3301 tgaaagataG GTGACCACGT ATCGGTACAT GCGCATGTTT TAGAgcatgc AAatGCAAGT
     3361 TAAAATAagg ctagtccgtt atcaacttga aaaagtggca ccgagtcggt ggtgcttttt
     3421 ttgtttttta tgtcttcgag tcatgtaatt agttatgtca cgcttacgtt cacgccctcc
     3481 ccccacatcc gctctaaccg aaaaggaagg agttagacaa cctgaagtct aggtccctaC
     3541 actacCGGCT GATATCATCG AATTCCTGCG CTGTATAGTC GGATCCCTGA GTAACCGGTT
     3601 CgtgaaCcaa ttcgccctat agtgagtcgt attacgcgcg ctcactggcc gtcgttttac
     3661 aacgtcgtga ctgggaaaac cctggcgtta cccaacttaa tcgccttgca gcacatcccc
     3721 ctttcgccag ctggcgtaat agcgaagagg cccgcaccga tcgcccttcc caacagttgc
     3781 gcagcctgaa tggcgaatgg nnnnnnnnnn nnnnnnnnnn nnnnnnnnnn nnnnnnnnnn
     3841 nnnnnnnnnn nnnnnnnnnn nnnnnnnnnn nnnnnnnnnn nnnnnnnnnn nnnnnnnnnn
     3901 nnnnnnnnnn nnnnnnnnnn nnnncnnnnn nnnnnnnnnn nnnnnnnnnn nnnnnnnnnn
     3961 nnnnnnnnnn nnnnnnnnnn nnnnnnnnnn nnnnnnnnnn nnnnnnnnnn nnnnnnaggg
     4021 tgatggttca cgtagtgggc cgttgaacat tcttaggctg gtcgaatcat ttagacacgg
     4081 gcatcgtcct ctcgaaaggt gcatctgtgc ggtatttcac accgcataga tccgtcgagt
     4141 tcaagagaaa aaaaaagaaa aagcaaaaag aaaaaaggaa agcgcgcctc gttcagaatg
     4201 acacgtatag aatgatgcat taccttgtca tcttcagtat catactgttc gtatacatac
     4261 ttactgacat tcataggtat acatatatac acatgtatat atatcgtatg ctgcagcttt
     4321 aaataatcgg tgtcactaca taagaacacc tttggtggag ggaacatcgt tggtaccatt
     4381 gggcgaggtg gcttctctta tggcaaccgc aagagccttg aacgcactct cactacggtg
     4441 atgatcattc ttgcctcgca gacaatcaac gtggagggta attctgctag cctctgcaaa
     4501 gctttcaaga aaatgcggga tcatctcgca agagagatct cctactttct ccctttgcaa
     4561 accaagttcg acaactgcgt acggcctgtt cgaaagatct accaccgctc tggaaagtgc
     4621 ctcatccaaa ggcgcaaatc ctgatccaaa cctttttact ccacgcacgg cccctagggc
     4681 ctctttaaaa gcttgaccga gagcaatccc gcagtcttca gtggtgtgat ggtcgtctat
     4741 gtgtaagtca ccaatgcact caacgattag cgaccagccg gaatgcttgg ccagagcatg
     4801 tatcatatgg tccagaaacc ctatacctgt gtggacgtta atcacttgcg attgtgtggc
     4861 ctgttctgct actgcttctg cctctttttc tgggaagatc gagtgctcta tcgctagggg
     4921 accacccttt aaagagatcg caatctgaat cttggtttca tttgtaatac gctttactag
     4981 ggctttctgc tctgtcatct ttgccttcgt ttatcttgcc tgctcatttt ttagtatatt
     5041 cttcgaagaa atcacattac tttatataat gtataattca ttatgtgata atgccaatcg
     5101 ctaagaaaaa aaaagagtca tccgctaggt ggaaaaaaaa aatgaaaatc attaccgagg
     5161 cataaaaaaa tatagagtgt actagaggag gccaagagta atagaaaaag aaaattgcgg
     5221 gaaaggactg tgttatgact tccctgacta atgccgtgtt caaacgatac ctggcagtga
     5281 ctcctagcgc tcaccaagct cttaaaacgg gaatttatgg tgcactctca gtacaatctg
     5341 ctctgatgcc gcagtgccta ttgatgatct ggcggaatgt ctgccgtgcc atagccatgc
     5401 cttcacatat agt
//
