# Supplementary material for: Comprehensive deletion scan of anti-CRISPR AcrIIA4 reveals essential and dispensable domains for Cas9 inhibition
Source: bioRxiv preprint, doi:10.1101/2024.07.09.602757, version 2 (2024-10-09)
Supplement: Plasmid maps [file 602757_file03.gz › plasmid maps/MSp501 - msp11-arb1-grna.gb]

LOCUS       MSp501_-_Msp11_+_ARB1_g 6268 bp ds-DNA     circular     30-SEP-2024
DEFINITION  Edit-directing plasmid base.
SOURCE      synthetic DNA construct
  ORGANISM  synthetic DNA construct
COMMENT     Imported using the Genbank importer. File name:
            addgene-plasmid-98814-sequence-180941.gbk
FEATURES             Location/Qualifiers
     source          1..6268
                     /label="source"
                     /organism="synthetic DNA construct"
                     /mol_type="other DNA"
     primer_bind     complement(10..28)
                     /label="pBRforEco"
                     /note="pBR322 vectors, upsteam of EcoRI site, forward primer"
     rep_origin      69..1411
                     /label="2u ori"
                     /note="yeast 2u plasmid origin of replication"
     protein_bind    401..448
                     /label="FRT"
                     /note="FLP-mediated recombination occurs in the 8-bp core sequence TCTAGAAA (Turan and Bode, 2011)."
                     /bound_moiety="FLP recombinase from the Saccharomyces cerevisiae 2u plasmid"
     promoter        1438..1542
                     /label="AmpR promoter"
                     /gene="bla"
     CDS             1543..2403
                     /label="AmpR"
                     /note="confers resistance to ampicillin, carbenicillin, andrelated antibiotics"
                     /gene="bla"
                     /product="beta-lactamase"
                     /translation="MSIQHFRVALIPFFAAFCLPVFAHPETLVKVKDAEDQLGARVGYIELDLNSGKILESFRPEERFPMMSTFKVLLCGAVLSRIDAGQEQLGRRIHYSQNDLVEYSPVTEKHLTDGMTVRELCSAAITMSDNTAANLLLTTIGGPKELTAFLHNMGDHVTRLDRWEPELNEAIPNDERDTTMPVAMATTLRKLLTGELLTLASRQQLIDWMEADKVAGPLLRSALPAGWFIADKSGAGERGSRGIIAALGPDGKPSRIVVIYTTGSQATMDERNRQIAEIGASLIKHW*"
     primer_bind     complement(1761..1780)
                     /label="Amp-R"
                     /note="Ampicillin resistance gene, reverse primer"
     rep_origin      2574..3162
                     /label="ori"
                     /note="high-copy-number ColE1/pMB1/pBR322/pUC origin of replication"
                     /direction="RIGHT"
     primer_bind     3063..3082
                     /label="pBR322ori-F"
                     /note="pBR322 origin, forward primer"
     primer_bind     3316..3333
                     /label="L4440"
                     /note="L4440 vector, forward primer"
     promoter        3486..3516
                     /label="lac promoter"
                     /note="promoter for the E. coli lac operon"
     protein_bind    3524..3540
                     /label="lac operator"
                     /note="The lac repressor binds to the lac operator to inhibit transcription in E. coli. This inhibition can be relieved by adding lactose or isopropyl-beta-D-thiogalactopyranoside (IPTG)."
                     /bound_moiety="lac repressor encoded by lacI"
     primer_bind     3529..3551
                     /label="M13/pUC Reverse"
                     /note="In lacZ gene"
     primer_bind     3548..3564
                     /label="M13 rev"
                     /note="common sequencing primer, one of multiple similar variants"
     primer_bind     3548..3564
                     /label="M13 Reverse"
                     /note="In lacZ gene. Also called M13-rev"
     primer_bind     3583..3603
                     /label="T3"
                     /note="T3 promoter, forward primer"
     promoter        3585..3603
                     /label="T3 promoter"
                     /note="promoter for bacteriophage T3 RNA polymerase"
     misc_feature    3884..3903
                     /label="ARB1 Cas9 gRNA"
     misc_feature    3904..3978
                     /label="gRNA scaffold"
     terminator      3983..4002
                     /label="SUP4 terminator"
                     /note="transcription terminator for the S. cerevisiae SUP4 tRNA gene"
     terminator      4008..4255
                     /label="CYC1 terminator"
                     /note="transcription terminator for CYC1"
                     /gene="S. cerevisiae CYC1"
     misc_feature    complement(4088..4107)
                     /label="Rev primer"
     primer_bind     complement(4273..4292)
                     /label="T7"
                     /note="T7 promoter, forward primer"
     promoter        complement(4274..4292)
                     /label="T7 promoter"
                     /note="promoter for bacteriophage T7 RNA polymerase"
     primer_bind     complement(4302..4318)
                     /label="M13 fwd"
                     /note="common sequencing primer, one of multiple similar variants"
     primer_bind     complement(4302..4319)
                     /label="M13 Forward"
                     /note="In lacZ gene. Also called M13-F20 or M13 (-21) Forward"
     primer_bind     complement(4311..4333)
                     /label="M13/pUC Forward"
                     /note="In lacZ gene"
     rep_origin      4463..4918
                     /label="f1 ori"
                     /note="f1 bacteriophage origin of replication; arrow indicates direction of (+) strand synthesis"
                     /direction="RIGHT"
     primer_bind     complement(4550..4569)
                     /label="F1ori-R"
                     /note="F1 origin, reverse primer"
     primer_bind     4760..4781
                     /label="F1ori-F"
                     /note="F1 origin, forward primer"
     CDS             complement(5049..5852)
                     /label="URA3"
                     /note="yeast auxotrophic marker, counterselectable with 5-fluoroorotic acid (5-FOA)"
                     /gene="S. cerevisiae URA3"
                     /product="orotidine-5'-phosphate decarboxylase, required for uracil biosynthesis"
                     /translation="MSKATYKERAATHPSPVAAKLFNIMHEKQTNLCASLDVRTTKELLELVEALGPKICLLKTHVDILTDFSMEGTVKPLKALSAKYNFLLFEDRKFADIGNTVKLQYSAGVYRIAEWADITNAHGVVGPGIVSGLKQAAEEVTKEPRGLLMLAELSCKGSLSTGEYTKGTVDIAKSDKDFVIGFIAQRDMGGRDEGYDWLIMTPGVGLDDKGDALGQQYRTVDDVVSTGSDIIIVGRGLFAKGRDAKVEGERYRKAGWEAYLRRCGQQN*"
     promoter        complement(5853..6068)
                     /label="URA3 promoter"
                     /gene="S. cerevisiae URA3"
     primer_bind     complement(6099..6118)
                     /label="pRS-marker"
                     /note="pRS vectors, use to sequence yeast selectable marker"
     primer_bind     6218..6240
                     /label="pGEX 3'"
                     /note="pGEX vectors, reverse primer"
ORIGIN
        1 gacgaaaggg cctcgtgata cgcctatttt tataggttaa tgtcatgata ataatggttt
       61 cttagtatga tccaatatca aaggaaatga tagcattgaa ggatgagact aatccaattg
      121 aggagtggca gcatatagaa cagctaaagg gtagtgctga aggaagcata cgataccccg
      181 catggaatgg gataatatca caggaggtac tagactacct ttcatcctac ataaatagac
      241 gcatataagt acgcatttaa gcataaacac gcactatgcc gttcttctca tgtatatata
      301 tatacaggca acacgcagat ataggtgcga cgtgaacagt gagctgtatg tgcgcagctc
      361 gcgttgcatt ttcggaagcg ctcgttttcg gaaacgcttt gaagttccta ttccgaagtt
      421 cctattctct agaaagtata ggaacttcag agcgcttttg aaaaccaaaa gcgctctgaa
      481 gacgcacttt caaaaaacca aaaacgcacc ggactgtaac gagctactaa aatattgcga
      541 ataccgcttc cacaaacatt gctcaaaagt atctctttgc tatatatctc tgtgctatat
      601 ccctatataa cctacccatc cacctttcgc tccttgaact tgcatctaaa ctcgacctct
      661 acatttttta tgtttatctc tagtattact ctttagacaa aaaaattgta gtaagaacta
      721 ttcatagagt gaatcgaaaa caatacgaaa atgtaaacat ttcctatacg tagtatatag
      781 agacaaaata gaagaaaccg ttcataattt tctgaccaat gaagaatcat caacgctatc
      841 actttctgtt cacaaagtat gcgcaatcca catcggtata gaatataatc ggggatgcct
      901 ttatcttgaa aaaatgcacc cgcagcttcg ctagtaatca gtaaacgcgg gaagtggagt
      961 caggcttttt ttatggaaga gaaaatagac accaaagtag ccttcttcta accttaacgg
     1021 acctacagtg caaaaagtta tcaagagact gcattataga gcgcacaaag gagaaaaaaa
     1081 gtaatctaag atgctttgtt agaaaaatag cgctctcggg atgcattttt gtagaacaaa
     1141 aaagaagtat agattctttg ttggtaaaat agcgctctcg cgttgcattt ctgttctgta
     1201 aaaatgcagc tcagattctt tgtttgaaaa attagcgctc tcgcgttgca tttttgtttt
     1261 acaaaaatga agcacagatt cttcgttggt aaaatagcgc tttcgcgttg catttctgtt
     1321 ctgtaaaaat gcagctcaga ttctttgttt gaaaaattag cgctctcgcg ttgcattttt
     1381 gttctacaaa atgaagcaca gatgcttcgt tcaggtggca cttttcgggg aaatgtgcgc
     1441 ggaaccccta tttgtttatt tttctaaata cattcaaata tgtatccgct catgagacaa
     1501 taaccctgat aaatgcttca ataatattga aaaaggaaga gtatgagtat tcaacatttc
     1561 cgtgtcgccc ttattccctt ttttgcggca ttttgccttc ctgtttttgc tcacccagaa
     1621 acgctggtga aagtaaaaga tgctgaagat cagttgggtg cacgagtggg ttacatcgaa
     1681 ctggatctca acagcggtaa gatccttgag agttttcgcc ccgaagaacg ttttccaatg
     1741 atgagcactt ttaaagttct gctatgtggc gcggtattat cccgtattga cgccgggcaa
     1801 gagcaactcg gtcgccgcat acactattct cagaatgact tggttgagta ctcaccagtc
     1861 acagaaaagc atcttacgga tggcatgaca gtaagagaat tatgcagtgc tgccataacc
     1921 atgagtgata acactgcggc caacttactt ctgacaacga tcggaggacc gaaggagcta
     1981 accgcttttt tgcacaacat gggggatcat gtaactcgcc ttgatcgttg ggaaccggag
     2041 ctgaatgaag ccataccaaa cgacgagcgt gacaccacga tgcctgtagc aatggcaaca
     2101 acgttgcgca aactattaac tggcgaacta cttactctag cttcccggca acaattaata
     2161 gactggatgg aggcggataa agttgcagga ccacttctgc gctcggccct tccggctggc
     2221 tggtttattg ctgataaatc tggagccggt gagcgtgggt ctcgcggtat cattgcagca
     2281 ctggggccag atggtaagcc ctcccgtatc gtagttatct acacgacggg gagtcaggca
     2341 actatggatg aacgaaatag acagatcgct gagataggtg cctcactgat taagcattgg
     2401 taactgtcag accaagttta ctcatatata ctttagattg atttaaaact tcatttttaa
     2461 tttaaaagga tctaggtgaa gatccttttt gataatctca tgaccaaaat cccttaacgt
     2521 gagttttcgt tccactgagc gtcagacccc gtagaaaaga tcaaaggatc ttcttgagat
     2581 cctttttttc tgcgcgtaat ctgctgcttg caaacaaaaa aaccaccgct accagcggtg
     2641 gtttgtttgc cggatcaaga gctaccaact ctttttccga aggtaactgg cttcagcaga
     2701 gcgcagatac caaatactgt ccttctagtg tagccgtagt taggccacca cttcaagaac
     2761 tctgtagcac cgcctacata cctcgctctg ctaatcctgt taccagtggc tgctgccagt
     2821 ggcgataagt cgtgtcttac cgggttggac tcaagacgat agttaccgga taaggcgcag
     2881 cggtcgggct gaacgggggg ttcgtgcaca cagcccagct tggagcgaac gacctacacc
     2941 gaactgagat acctacagcg tgagctatga gaaagcgcca cgcttcccga agggagaaag
     3001 gcggacaggt atccggtaag cggcagggtc ggaacaggag agcgcacgag ggagcttcca
     3061 gggggaaacg cctggtatct ttatagtcct gtcgggtttc gccacctctg acttgagcgt
     3121 cgatttttgt gatgctcgtc aggggggcgg agcctatgga aaaacgccag caacgcggcc
     3181 tttttacggt tcctggcctt ttgctggcct tttgctcaca tgttctttcc tgcgttatcc
     3241 cctgattctg tggataaccg tattaccgcc tttgagtgag ctgataccgc tcgccgcagc
     3301 cgaacgaccg agcgcagcga gtcagtgagc gaggaagcgg aagagcgccc aatacgcaaa
     3361 ccgcctctcc ccgcgcgttg gccgattcat taatgcagct ggcacgacag gtttcccgac
     3421 tggaaagcgg gcagtgagcg caacgcaatt aatgtgagtt acctcactca ttaggcaccc
     3481 caggctttac actttatgct tccggctcct atgttgtgtg gaattgtgag cggataacaa
     3541 tttcacacag gaaacagcta tgaccatgat tacgccaagc gcgcaattaa ccctcactaa
     3601 agggaacaaa agctggagct tctttgaaaa gataatgtat gattatgctt tcactcatat
     3661 ttatacagaa acttgatgtt ttctttcgag tatatacaag gtgattacat gtacgtttga
     3721 agtacaactc tagattttgt agtgccctct tgggctagcg gtaaaggtgc gcattttttc
     3781 acaccctaca atgttctgtt caaaagattt tggtcaaacg ctgtagaagt gaaagttggt
     3841 gcgcatgttt cggcgttcga aacttctccg cagtgaaaga tagTTAGCCC GTAGCGACCT
     3901 AGTgttttag agcatgcaaa tgcaagttaa aataaggcta gtccgttatc aacttgaaaa
     3961 agtggcaccg agtcggtggt gctttttttg ttttttatgt cttcgagtca tgtaattagt
     4021 tatgtcacgc ttacgttcac gccctccccc cacatccgct ctaaccgaaa aggaaggagt
     4081 tagacaacct gaagtctagg tccctattta tttttttata gttatgttag tattaagaac
     4141 gttatttata tttcaaattt ttcttttttt tctgtacaga cgcgtgtacg catgtaacat
     4201 tatactgaaa accttgcttg agaaggtttt gggacgctcg aaggctttaa tttgcggccg
     4261 gtacccaatt cgccctatag tgagtcgtat tacgcgcgct cactggccgt cgttttacaa
     4321 cgtcgtgact gggaaaaccc tggcgttacc caacttaatc gccttgcagc acatccccct
     4381 ttcgccagct ggcgtaatag cgaagaggcc cgcaccgatc gcccttccca acagttgcgc
     4441 agcctgaatg gcgaatggcg cgnnnnnnnn nnnnnnnnnn nnnnnnnnnn nnnnnnnnnn
     4501 nnnnnnnnnn nnnnnnnnnn nnnnnnnnnn nnnnnnnnnn nnnnnnnnnn nnnnnnnnnn
     4561 nnnnnnnnnn nnnnnnnnnn nnnnnncnnn nnnnnnnnnn nnnnnnnnnn nnnnnnnnnn
     4621 nnnnnnnnnn nnnnnnnnnn nnnnnnnnnn nnnnnnnnnn nnnnnnnnnn nnnnnnnnan
     4681 nnnnnnnnnn nnnnnnnnnn nnnnnnnnnn nnnnnnnnnn nnnnnnnncc tttgacgttg
     4741 gagtccacgt tctttaatag tggactcttg ttccaaactg gaacaacact caaccctatc
     4801 tcggtctatt cttttgattt ataagggatt ttgccgattt cggcctattg gttaaaaaat
     4861 gagctgattt aacaaaaatt taacgcgaat tttaacaaaa tattaacgtt tacaatttcc
     4921 tgatgcggta ttttctcctt acgcatctgt gcggtatttc acaccgcata gggtaataac
     4981 tgatataatt aaattgaagc tctaatttgt gagtttagta tacatgcatt tacttataat
     5041 acagtttttt agttttgctg gccgcatctt ctcaaatatg cttcccagcc tgcttttctg
     5101 taacgttcac cctctacctt agcatccctt ccctttgcaa atagtcctct tccaacaata
     5161 ataatgtcag atcctgtaga gaccacatca tccacggttc tatactgttg acccaatgcg
     5221 tctcccttgt catctaaacc cacaccgggt gtcataatca accaatcgta accttcatct
     5281 cttccaccca tgtctctttg agcaataaag ccgataacaa aatctttgtc gctcttcgca
     5341 atgtcaacag tacccttagt atattctcca gtagataggg agcccttgca tgacaattct
     5401 gctaacatca aaaggcctct aggttccttt gttacttctt ctgccgcctg cttcaaaccg
     5461 ctaacaatac ctgggcccac cacaccgtgt gcattcgtaa tgtctgccca ttctgctatt
     5521 ctgtatacac ccgcagagta ctgcaatttg actgtattac caatgtcagc aaattttctg
     5581 tcttcgaaga gtaaaaaatt gtacttggcg gataatgcct ttagcggctt aactgtgccc
     5641 tccatggaaa aatcagtcaa gatatccaca tgtgttttta gtaaacaaat tttgggacct
     5701 aatgcttcaa ctaactccag taattccttg gtggtacgaa catccaatga agcacacaag
     5761 tttgtttgct tttcgtgcat gatattaaat agcttggcag caacaggact aggatgagta
     5821 gcagcacgtt ccttatatgt agctttcgac atgatttatc ttcgtttcct gcaggttttt
     5881 gttctgtgca gttgggttaa gaatactggg caatttcatg tttcttcaac actacatatg
     5941 cgtatatata ccaatctaag tctgtgctcc ttccttcgtt cttccttctg ttcggagatt
     6001 accgaatcaa aaaaatttca aggaaaccga aatcaaaaaa aagaataaaa aaaaaatgat
     6061 gaattgaatt gaaaagctgt ggtatggtgc actctcagta caatctgctc tgatgccgca
     6121 tagttaagcc agccccgaca cccgccaaca cccgctgacg cgccctgacg ggcttgtctg
     6181 ctcccggcat ccgcttacag acaagctgtg accgtctccg ggagctgcat gtgtcagagg
     6241 ttttcaccgt catcaccgaa acgcgcga
//
