# Supplementary material for: Comprehensive deletion scan of anti-CRISPR AcrIIA4 reveals essential and dispensable domains for Cas9 inhibition
Source: bioRxiv preprint, doi:10.1101/2024.07.09.602757, version 2 (2024-10-09)
Supplement: Plasmid maps [file 602757_file03.gz › plasmid maps/MSp513 - acriia4-tandem-gene-synthesis.gb]

LOCUS       MSp513_-_acrIIA4_tandem 9296 bp ds-DNA     circular     30-SEP-2024
DEFINITION  To generate site specific attP-GA integrant cell lines upon
            co-delivery with BxbI. Contains
            IRES(Myb)-T7-Halo-PDGFR_TM-T2A-Puro. .
SOURCE      synthetic DNA construct
  ORGANISM  synthetic DNA construct
COMMENT     Imported using the Genbank importer. File name:
            addgene-plasmid-164506-sequence-324723.gbk SGRef: number: 1; type:
            "Journal Article"
FEATURES             Location/Qualifiers
     primer_bind     complement(29..51)
                     /label="pGEX 3'"
                     /note="pGEX vectors, reverse primer"
     primer_bind     151..170
                     /label="pRS-marker"
                     /note="pRS vectors, use to sequence yeast selectable marker"
     primer_bind     364..386
                     /label="M13/pUC Forward"
                     /note="In lacZ gene"
     primer_bind     378..395
                     /label="M13 Forward"
                     /note="In lacZ gene. Also called M13-F20 or M13 (-21) Forward"
     primer_bind     379..395
                     /label="M13 fwd"
                     /note="common sequencing primer, one of multiple similar variants"
     protein_bind    1028..1065
                     /label="Bxb1 attB"
                     /note="Minimal attB site for the Mycopbacteriophage Bxb1 integrase (Voutev and Mann, 2017)"
                     /bound_moiety="Mycobacteriophage Bxb1 integrase"
     RBS             1333..1344
                     /label="strong bacterial ribosome binding site (Elowitz and Leibler, 2000)"
     CDS             1351..2064
                     /label="superfolder GFP"
                     /product="GFP variant that folds robustly even when fused to poorly folded proteins (Pedelacq et al., 2006)"
                     /translation="MRKGEELFTGVVPILVELDGDVNGHKFSVRGEGEGDATNGKLTLKFICTTGKLPVPWPTLVTTLTYGVQCFARYPDHMKQHDFFKSAMPEGYVQERTISFKDDGTYKTRAEVKFEGDTLVNRIELKGIDFKEDGNILGHKLEYNFNSHNVYITADKQKNGIKANFKIRHNVEDGSVQLADHYQQNTPIGDGPVLLPDNHYLSTQSVLSKDPNEKRDHMVLLEFVTAAGITHGMDELYK"
     terminator      2076..2147
                     /label="rrnB T1 terminator"
                     /note="transcription terminator T1 from the E. coli rrnB gene"
     terminator      2163..2190
                     /label="T7Te terminator"
                     /note="phage T7 early transcription terminator"
     misc_feature    2213..2332
                     /label="L homology arm"
     misc_feature    2213..4792
                     /label="genewiz construct"
     misc_feature    2333..2870
                     /label="GAL promoter"
     misc_feature    2370..2388
                     /label="T3 promoter"
     misc_feature    2871..3134
                     /label="AcrIIA4'"
     CDS             2871..3134
                     /label="Translation 2871-3134"
                     /translation="MNINDLIREIKNKDYTVKLSGTDSNSITQLIIRVNNDGNEYVISESENESIVEKFISAFKNGWNQEYEDEEEFYNDMQTITLKSELN*"
     misc_feature    3135..3154
                     /label="gRNA target"
     misc_feature    3155..3157
                     /label="PAM"
     misc_feature    3158..3523
                     /label="GEA2-term-URA3-pro"
     misc_feature    3524..4327
                     /label="Kl.URA3"
     misc_feature    4328..4359
                     /label="TSynth7"
     misc_feature    4360..4623
                     /label="AcrIIA4"
     CDS             4360..4623
                     /label="Translation 4360-4623"
                     /translation="MNINDLIREIKNKDYTVKLSGTDSNSITQLIIRVNNDGNEYVISESENESIVEKFISAFKNGWNQEYEDEEEFYNDMQTITLKSELN*"
     misc_feature    4624..4672
                     /label="Tsynth8"
     misc_feature    4673..4792
                     /label="R homology arm"
     CDS             5053..5085
                     /label="T7 tag (gene 10 leader)"
                     /note="promotes efficient translation in E. coli"
                     /product="leader peptide from bacteriophage T7 gene 10"
                     /translation="MASMTGGQQMG"
     CDS             5092..5979
                     /label="HaloTag(R)"
                     /product="modified bacterial dehalogenase that forms covalent bonds with chloroalkane derivatives"
                     /translation="AEIGTGFPFDPHYVEVLGERMHYVDVGPRDGTPVLFLHGNPTSSYVWRNIIPHVAPTHRCIAPDLIGMGKSDKPDLGYFFDDHVRFMDAFIEALGLEEVVLVIHDWGSALGFHWAKRNPERVKGIAFMEFIRPIPTWDEWPEFARETFQAFRTTDVGRKLIIDQNVFIEGTLPMGVVRPLTEVEMDHYREPFLNPVDREPLWRFPNELPIAGEPANIVALVEEYMDWLHQSPVPKLLFWGTPGVLIPPAEAARLAKSLPNCKAVDIGPGLNLLQEDNPDLIGSEIARWLSTLEISG"
     CDS             6151..6204
                     /label="T2A"
                     /note="Eukaryotic ribosomes fail to insert a peptide bond between the Gly and Pro residues, yielding separate polypeptides."
                     /product="2A peptide from Thosea asigna virus capsid protein"
                     /translation="EGRGSLLTCGDVEENPGP"
     CDS             6211..6807
                     /label="PuroR"
                     /note="confers resistance to puromycin"
                     /product="puromycin N-acetyltransferase"
                     /translation="TEYKPTVRLATRDDVPRAVRTLAAAFADYPATRHTVDPDRHIERVTELQELFLTRVGLDIGKVWVADDGAAVAVWTTPESVEAGAVFAEIGPRMAELSGSRLAAQQQMEGLLAPHRPKEPAWFLATVGVSPDHQGKGLGSAVVLPGVEAAERAGVPAFLETSAPRNLPFYERLGFTVTADVEVPEGPRTWCMTRKPGA*"
     polyA_signal    6816..6950
                     /label="SV40 poly(A) signal"
                     /note="SV40 polyadenylation signal"
     primer_bind     complement(6840..6859)
                     /label="EBV-rev"
                     /note="SV40 polyA terminator, reverse primer"
     primer_bind     6894..6913
                     /label="SV40pA-R"
                     /note="SV40 polyA, reverse primer"
     primer_bind     complement(7075..7091)
                     /label="M13 rev"
                     /note="common sequencing primer, one of multiple similar variants"
     primer_bind     complement(7075..7091)
                     /label="M13 Reverse"
                     /note="In lacZ gene. Also called M13-rev"
     primer_bind     complement(7088..7110)
                     /label="M13/pUC Reverse"
                     /note="In lacZ gene"
     protein_bind    7099..7115
                     /label="lac operator"
                     /note="The lac repressor binds to the lac operator to inhibit transcription in E. coli. This inhibition can be relieved by adding lactose or isopropyl-beta-D-thiogalactopyranoside (IPTG)."
                     /bound_moiety="lac repressor encoded by lacI"
     promoter        complement(7123..7153)
                     /label="lac promoter"
                     /note="promoter for the E. coli lac operon"
     protein_bind    7168..7189
                     /label="CAP binding site"
                     /note="CAP binding activates transcription in the presence of cAMP."
                     /bound_moiety="E. coli catabolite activator protein"
     primer_bind     complement(7306..7323)
                     /label="L4440"
                     /note="L4440 vector, forward primer"
     rep_origin      complement(7477..8065)
                     /label="ori"
                     /note="high-copy-number ColE1/pMB1/pBR322/pUC origin of replication"
                     /direction="LEFT"
     primer_bind     complement(7557..7576)
                     /label="pBR322ori-F"
                     /note="pBR322 origin, forward primer"
     CDS             complement(8236..9096)
                     /label="AmpR"
                     /note="confers resistance to ampicillin, carbenicillin, andrelated antibiotics"
                     /gene="bla"
                     /product="beta-lactamase"
                     /translation="MSIQHFRVALIPFFAAFCLPVFAHPETLVKVKDAEDQLGARVGYIELDLNSGKILESFRPEERFPMMSTFKVLLCGAVLSRIDAGQEQLGRRIHYSQNDLVEYSPVTEKHLTDGMTVRELCSAAITMSDNTAANLLLTTIGGPKELTAFLHNMGDHVTRLDRWEPELNEAIPNDERDTTMPVAMATTLRKLLTGELLTLASRQQLIDWMEADKVAGPLLRSALPAGWFIADKSGAGERGSRGIIAALGPDGKPSRIVVIYTTGSQATMDERNRQIAEIGASLIKHW*"
     primer_bind     8859..8878
                     /label="Amp-R"
                     /note="Ampicillin resistance gene, reverse primer"
     promoter        complement(9097..9201)
                     /label="AmpR promoter"
                     /gene="bla"
     primer_bind     9269..9287
                     /label="pBRforEco"
                     /note="pBR322 vectors, upsteam of EcoRI site, forward primer"
ORIGIN
        1 tcgcgcgttt cggtgatgac ggtgaaaacc tctgacacat gcagctcccg gagactgtca
       61 cagcttgtct gtaagcggat gccgggagca gacaagcccg tcagggcgcg tcagcgggtg
      121 ttggcgggtg tcggggctgg cttaactatg cggcatcaga gcagattgta ctgagagtgc
      181 accatatgcg gtgtgaaata ccgcacagat gcgtaaggag aaaataccgc atcaggcgcc
      241 attcgccatt caggctgcgc aactgttggg aagggcgatc ggtgcgggcc tcttcgctat
      301 tacgccagct ggcgaaaggg ggatgtgctg caaggcgatt aagttgggta acgccagggt
      361 tttcccagtc acgacgttgt aaaacgacgg ccagtgaatt gacgcgtatt gggatcactg
      421 cagatcgaat tcgagttggc gcgcctgtca ttctaaatct ctctttcagc ctaaagcttt
      481 ttccccgtat ccccccaggt gtctgcaggc tcaaagagca gcgagaagcg ttcagaggaa
      541 agcgatcccg tgccaccttc cccgtgcccg ggctgtcccc gcacgctgcc ggctcgggga
      601 tgcgggggga gcgccggacc ggagcggagc cccgggcggc tcgctgctgc cccctagcgg
      661 gggagggacg taattacatc cctgggggct ttgggagggg gctgtccccg tgagctccca
      721 ggcgcgcctg tcattctaaa tctctctttc agcctaaagc tttttccccg tatcccccca
      781 ggtgtctgca ggctcaaaga gcagcgagaa gcgttcagag gaaagcgatc ccgtgccacc
      841 ttccccgtgc ccgggctgtc cccgcacgct gccggctcgg ggatgcgggg ggagcgccgg
      901 accggagcgg agccccgggc ggctcgctgc tgccccctag cgggggaggg acgtaattac
      961 atccctgggg gctttggggg ggggctgtcc ccgtgagctc aataaaagag cccactacaa
     1021 acgggccggc ttgtcgacga cggcggactc cgtcgtcagg atcatccggg agctttgcgg
     1081 gttgccattt gtaactccgg atcctaaaat tcctgtcctg ttctctgtct cttctaggtt
     1141 gggggccgtc ccgctcctaa ggcaggaata tgtgagacca gaccgaaagt gaaacgtgat
     1201 ttcatgcgtc attttgaaca ttttgtaaat cttatttaat aatgtgtgcg gcaattcaca
     1261 tttaatttat gaatgttttc ttaacatcgc ggcaactcaa gaaacggcag gttcggatct
     1321 tagctactag agaaagagga gaaatactag atgcgtaaag gcgaagagct gttcactggt
     1381 gtcgtcccta ttctggtgga actggatggt gatgtcaacg gtcataagtt ttccgtgcgt
     1441 ggcgagggtg aaggtgacgc aactaatggt aaactgacgc tgaagttcat ctgtactact
     1501 ggtaaactgc cggttccttg gccgactctg gtaacgacgc tgacttatgg tgttcagtgc
     1561 tttgctcgtt atccggacca tatgaagcag catgacttct tcaagtccgc catgccggaa
     1621 ggctatgtgc aggaacgcac gatttccttt aaggatgacg gcacgtacaa aacgcgtgcg
     1681 gaagtgaaat ttgaaggcga taccctggta aaccgcattg agctgaaagg cattgacttt
     1741 aaagaggacg gcaatatcct gggccataag ctggaataca attttaacag ccacaatgtt
     1801 tacatcaccg ccgataaaca aaaaaatggc attaaagcga attttaaaat tcgccacaac
     1861 gtggaggatg gcagcgtgca gctggctgat cactaccagc aaaacactcc aatcggtgat
     1921 ggtcctgttc tgctgccaga caatcactat ctgagcacgc aaagcgttct gtctaaagat
     1981 ccgaacgaga aacgcgatca tatggttctg ctggagttcg taaccgcagc gggcatcacg
     2041 catggtatgg atgaactgta caaatgacca ggcatcaaat aaaacgaaag gctcagtcga
     2101 aagactgggc ctttcgtttt atctgttgtt tgtcggtgaa cgctctctac tagagtcaca
     2161 ctggctcacc ttcgggtggg cctttctgcg tttataggtc tcatggctag atTGTCTGAG
     2221 GAAAGTTGAT CAAGACCCAA TAATAATCTA TATACTGGTT GAAACAAATC AGTGCCGGTA
     2281 ACGCTTTTTG TATCTTGAGA TGGCGTATTT CTACTCCAGC ATTCTAGTTA AGcaggaaac
     2341 agctatgacc atgattacgc caagcgcgca attaaccctc actaaaggga acaaaagctg
     2401 gagctcgtga cagccctccg aaggaagact ctcctccgtg cgtcctcgtc ttcaccggtc
     2461 gcgttcctga aacgcagatg tgcctcgcgc cgcactgctc cgaacaataa agattctaca
     2521 atactagctt ttatggttat gaagaggaaa aattggcagt aacctggccc cacaaacctt
     2581 caaatgaacg aatcaaatta acaaccatag gatgataatg cgattagttt tttagcctta
     2641 tttctggggt aattaatcag cgaagcgatg atttttgatc tattaacgga tatataaatg
     2701 caaaaactgc ataaccactt taactaatac tttcaacatt ttcggtttgt attacttctt
     2761 attcaaatgt aataaaagta tcaacaaaaa attgttaata tacctctata ctttaacgtc
     2821 aaggagaaaa aaccccggat tctagaacta gtggatcccc cgggaaaaaa ATGAACATCA
     2881 ACGACCTCAT CCGCGAGATA AAGAACAAAG ACTATACCGT GAAGCTAAGC GGGACTGACA
     2941 GCAACAGTAT TACACAGCTA ATTATTCGTG TCAACAACGA CGGAAACGAG TATGTAATCA
     3001 GCGAGAGCGA GAATGAGAGC ATTGTGGAGA AATTCATAAG TGCCTTCAAG AATGGATGGA
     3061 ATCAGGAGTA TGAGGACGAG GAGGAGTTCT ATAACGACAT GCAGACCATC ACTCTTAAGA
     3121 GTGAGCTTAA CTGAACGTAT CGGTACATGC GCATAGGAGA TGCTAAGAGA TAGTGATGAT
     3181 ATTTCATAAA TAATGTAATT CTATATATGT TAATTACCTT TTTTGCGAGG CATATTTATG
     3241 GTGAAGGATA AGTTTTGACC ATCAAAGAAG GTTAATGTGG CTGTGGTTTC AGGGTCCATA
     3301 AAGCTTTTCA ATTCATCTTT TTTTTTTTTG TTCTTTTTTT TGATTCCGGT TTCTTTGAAA
     3361 TTTTTTTGAT TCGGTAATCT CCGAGCAGAA GGAAGAACGA AGGAAGGAGC ACAGACTTAG
     3421 ATTGGTATAT ATACGCATAT GTGGTGTTGA AGAAACATGA AATTGCCCAG TATTCTTAAC
     3481 CCAACTGCAC AGAACAAAAA CCTGCAGGAA ACGAAGATAA ATCatgtcca caaaatcata
     3541 taccagtaga gctgagactc atgcaagtcc ggttgcatcg aaacttttac gtttaatgga
     3601 tgaaaagaag accaatttgt gtgcttctct tgacgttcgt tcgactgatg agctattgaa
     3661 actagttgaa acgttgggtc catacatttg ccttttgaaa acacacgttg atatcttgga
     3721 tgatttcagt tatgagggta ctgtcgttcc attgaaagca ttggcagaga aatacaagtt
     3781 cttgatattt gaggacagaa aattcgccga tatcggtaac acagtcaaat tacaatatac
     3841 atcgggcgtt taccgtatcg cagaatggtc tgatatcacc aacgcccacg gggttactgg
     3901 tgctggtatt gttgctggct tgaaacaagg tgcgcaagag gtcaccaaag aaccaagggg
     3961 attattgatg cttgctgaat tgtcttccaa gggttctcta gcacacggtg aatatactaa
     4021 gggtaccgtt gatattgcaa agagtgataa agatttcgtt attgggttca ttgctcagaa
     4081 cgatatggga ggaagagaag aagggtttga ttggctaatc atgaccccag gtgtaggttt
     4141 agacgacaaa ggcgatgcat tgggtcagca gtacagaacc gtcgacgaag ttgtaagtgg
     4201 tggatcagat atcatcattg ttggcagagg acttttcgcc aagggtagag atcctaaggt
     4261 tgaaggtgaa agatacagaa atgctggatg ggaagcgtac caaaagagaa tcagcgctcc
     4321 ccattaaTAT ATAACTGTCT AGAAATAAAT TTTTTCAAAA TGAATATTAA TGATTTGATT
     4381 AGAGAAATTA AAAATAAGGA TTACACTGTT AAATTGTCTG GTACAGATTC TAATTCAATC
     4441 ACTCAATTGA TCATCAGAGT TAATAATGAT GGTAATGAAT ACGTTATTTC TGAATCAGAA
     4501 AACGAATCTA TCGTTGAAAA GTTTATTTCA GCTTTTAAAA ACGGTTGGAA CCAAGAATAC
     4561 GAAGATGAAG AAGAATTTTA CAATGATATG CAAACTATTA CATTGAAATC AGAATTAAAT
     4621 TAATATATAA ACTCATTTAC TTATGTAGGA ATAAAGAGTA TCATCTTTCA AACGCCCAGC
     4681 GGTAGTACAA TTCAAAGTAG TAGGTACCAA TGGTAGTACT AGTGGGTGAT AGTAGCAAAT
     4741 TTCTCTATGA AAATGAATTG TTGCTCTGCA ATGATGTTAA TGTGGACATG ACATCaacct
     4801 gtttcctcct cctccttctc ctcctcctcc gtgacctcct cctcctcttt ctcctgagaa
     4861 acttcgcccc agcggtgcgg agcgccgctg cgcagccggg gagggacgca ggcaggcggc
     4921 gggcagcggg aggcggcagc ccggtgcggt ccccgcggct ctcggcggag ccccgcgccc
     4981 gccgcgccta tggagactga caccctcttg ctctgggtcc tgctgctgtg ggttccgggt
     5041 agtaccggtg acatggctag catgactggt ggacagcaaa tgggtggttc tgcagaaatc
     5101 ggtactggct ttccattcga cccccattat gtggaagtcc tgggcgagcg catgcactac
     5161 gtcgatgttg gtccgcgcga tggcacccct gtgctgttcc tgcacggtaa cccgacctcc
     5221 tcctacgtgt ggcgcaacat catcccgcat gttgcaccga cccatcgctg cattgctcca
     5281 gacctgatcg gtatgggcaa atccgacaaa ccagacctgg gttatttctt cgacgaccac
     5341 gtccgcttca tggatgcctt catcgaagcc ctgggtctgg aagaggtcgt cctggtcatt
     5401 cacgactggg gctccgctct gggtttccac tgggccaagc gcaatccaga gcgcgtcaaa
     5461 ggtattgcat ttatggagtt catccgccct atcccgacct gggacgaatg gccagaattt
     5521 gcccgcgaga ctttccaggc cttccgcacc accgacgtcg gccgcaagct gatcatcgat
     5581 cagaacgttt ttatcgaggg tacgctgccg atgggtgtcg tccgcccgct gactgaagtc
     5641 gagatggacc attaccgcga gccgttcctg aatcctgttg accgcgagcc actgtggcgc
     5701 ttcccaaacg agctgccaat cgccggtgag ccagcgaaca tcgtcgcgct ggtcgaagaa
     5761 tacatggact ggctgcacca gtcccctgtc ccgaagctgc tgttctgggg caccccaggc
     5821 gttctgatcc caccggccga agccgctcgc ctggccaaaa gcctgcctaa ctgcaaggct
     5881 gtggacatcg gcccgggtct gaatctgctg caagaggaca acccggacct gatcggcagc
     5941 gagatcgcgc gctggctgtc gacgctcgag atttccggcg gttctaacgc cgtgggccag
     6001 gatacgcagg aggtgatcgt cgtgccccac agcttgccct tcaaggtcgt ggttattagt
     6061 gctatcctgg cgttggtggt gctgactatt atctccctta tcatacttat catgctgtgg
     6121 caaaaaaaac cccgaggatc cggaagcgga gagggcagag gaagtctgct aacatgcggt
     6181 gacgtcgagg agaatcctgg acctggtggc accgagtaca agcctaccgt gcgcctggcc
     6241 actcgcgatg atgtgccccg cgccgtccgc actctggccg ccgctttcgc cgactacccc
     6301 gctacccggc acaccgtgga ccccgaccgg cacatcgagc gtgtgacaga gttgcaggag
     6361 ctgttcctga cccgcgtcgg gctggacatc ggcaaggtgt gggtagccga cgacggcgcg
     6421 gccgtggccg tgtggactac ccccgagagc gttgaggccg gcgccgtgtt cgccgagatc
     6481 ggcccccgaa tggccgagct gagcggcagc cgcctggccg cccagcagca aatggagggc
     6541 ctgcttgccc cccatcgtcc caaggagcct gcctggtttc tggccactgt aggagtgagc
     6601 cccgaccacc agggcaaggg cttgggcagc gccgtcgtgt tgcccggcgt agaggccgcc
     6661 gaacgcgccg gtgtgcccgc ctttctcgaa acaagcgcac caagaaacct tccattctac
     6721 gagcgcctgg gcttcaccgt gaccgccgat gtcgaggtgc ccgagggacc taggacctgg
     6781 tgtatgacac gaaaacctgg cgcctaagcg gccgcgatcc agacatgata agatacattg
     6841 atgagtttgg acaaaccaca actagaatgc agtgaaaaaa atgctttatt tgtgaaattt
     6901 gtgatgctat tgctttattt gtaaccatta taagctgcaa taaacaagtt aacaacaaca
     6961 attgcattca ttttatgttt caggttcagg gggaggtgtg ggaggttttt taaagcaagt
     7021 aaaacctcta caaatggctg atcccaatgg cgcgccgagc ttggcgtaat catggtcata
     7081 gctgtttcct gtgtgaaatt gttatccgct cacaattcca cacaacatac gagccggaag
     7141 cataaagtgt aaagcctggg gtgcctaatg agtgagctaa ctcacattaa ttgcgttgcg
     7201 ctcactgccc gctttccagt cgggaaacct gtcgtgccag ctgcattaat gaatcggcca
     7261 acgcgcgggg agaggcggtt tgcgtattgg gcgctgttcc gcttcctcgc tcactgactc
     7321 gctgcgctcg gtcgttcggc tgcggcgagc ggtatcagct cactcaaagg cggtaatacg
     7381 gttatccaca gaatcagggg ataacgcagg aaagaacatg tgagcaaaag gccagcaaaa
     7441 ggccaggaac cgtaaaaagg ccgcgttgct ggcgtttttc cataggctcc gcccccctga
     7501 cgagcatcac aaaaatcgac gctcaagtca gaggtggcga aacccgacag gactataaag
     7561 ataccaggcg tttccccctg gaagctccct cgtgcgctct cctgttccga ccctgccgct
     7621 taccggatac ctgtccgcct ttctcccttc gggaagcgtg gcgctttctc atagctcacg
     7681 ctgtaggtat ctcagttcgg tgtaggtcgt tcgctccaag ctgggctgtg tgcacgaacc
     7741 ccccgttcag cccgaccgct gcgccttatc cggtaactat cgtcttgagt ccaacccggt
     7801 aagacacgac ttatcgccac tggcagcagc cactggtaac aggattagca gagcgaggta
     7861 tgtaggcggt gctacagagt tcttgaagtg gtggcctaac tacggctaca ctagaagaac
     7921 agtatttggt atctgcgctc tgctgaagcc agttaccttc ggaaaaagag ttggtagctc
     7981 ttgatccggc aaacaaacca ccgctggtag cggtggtttt tttgtttgca agcagcagat
     8041 tacgcgcaga aaaaaaggat ctcaagaaga tcctttgatc ttttctacgg ggtctgacgc
     8101 tcagtggaac gaaaactcac gttaagggat tttggtcatg agattatcaa aaaggatctt
     8161 cacctagatc cttttaaatt aaaaatgaag ttttaaatca atctaaagta tatatgagta
     8221 aacttggtct gacagttacc aatgcttaat cagtgaggca cctatctcag cgatctgtct
     8281 atttcgttca tccatagttg cctgactccc cgtcgtgtag ataactacga tacgggaggg
     8341 cttaccatct ggccccagtg ctgcaatgat accgcgagaa ccacgctcac cggctccaga
     8401 tttatcagca ataaaccagc cagccggaag ggccgagcgc agaagtggtc ctgcaacttt
     8461 atccgcctcc atccagtcta ttaattgttg ccgggaagct agagtaagta gttcgccagt
     8521 taatagtttg cgcaacgttg ttgccattgc tacaggcatc gtggtgtcac gctcgtcgtt
     8581 tggtatggct tcattcagct ccggttccca acgatcaagg cgagttacat gatcccccat
     8641 gttgtgcaaa aaagcggtta gctccttcgg tcctccgatc gttgtcagaa gtaagttggc
     8701 cgcagtgtta tcactcatgg ttatggcagc actgcataat tctcttactg tcatgccatc
     8761 cgtaagatgc ttttctgtga ctggtgagta ctcaaccaag tcattctgag aatagtgtat
     8821 gcggcgaccg agttgctctt gcccggcgtc aatacgggat aataccgcgc cacatagcag
     8881 aactttaaaa gtgctcatca ttggaaaacg ttcttcgggg cgaaaactct caaggatctt
     8941 accgctgttg agatccagtt cgatgtaacc cactcgtgca cccaactgat cttcagcatc
     9001 ttttactttc accagcgttt ctgggtgagc aaaaacagga aggcaaaatg ccgcaaaaaa
     9061 gggaataagg gcgacacgga aatgttgaat actcatactc ttcctttttc aatattattg
     9121 aagcatttat cagggttatt gtctcatgag cggatacata tttgaatgta tttagaaaaa
     9181 taaacaaata ggggttccgc gcacatttcc ccgaaaagtg ccacctgacg tctaagaaac
     9241 cattattatc atgacattaa cctataaaaa taggcgtatc acgaggccct tttgtc
//
